>Addgene plasmid #119037 | pTol2-elavl3-Voltron | depositor full sequence | sequence record 225077 | pTol2-elavl3-Voltron sequence 14206 bps
CCACCTAAATTGTAAGCGTTAATATTTTGTTAAAATTCGCGTTAAATTTTTGTTAAATCAGCTCATTTTT
TAACCAATAGGCCGAAATCGGCAAAATCCCTTATAAATCAAAAGAATAGACCGAGATAGGGT
[37 nt withheld, positions 133-169]
AAAGAACGTGGACTCCAACGTCAAAGG
[32 nt withheld, positions 197-228]
GCTGGCTAAGAACTCATCAGCCTCCCCGGTCCATCTACCCACGTACCAATGCACCAATTGGCCACAATGA
CGGCTACTACATGGTGCCATTCCTTCCTCTTTATAGGAATGGAGACTACCTCCTGTCCAACAAGGCTCTT
GGATACGAGTACGCCTACCTGTTGGACCCAGGTCATTGCACAACACCAGAAATGCCCTCTGATCTGCAAA
AGACGTGAATATCTGTTCAGACACCCATATCCACTCTGTTCCACACAGGTCAGAGGTTTGTCCAGGAGTT
CTTGACAGAGGTGTAAAAAGTACTCAAAAATTTTACTCAAGTGAAAGTACAAGTACTTAGGGAAAATTTT
ACTCAATTAAAAGTAAAAGTATCTGGCTAGAATCTTACTTGAGTAAAAGTAAAAAAGTACTCCATTAAAA
TTGTACTTGAGTATTAAGGAAGTAAAAGTAAAAGCAAGAAAGAAAACTAGAGATTCTTGTTTAAGCTTCC
CGGGTGTCGACGAATTCTCGAGCTATTCCTAAAGACCTTGGGTGACCAAAATCTTATTTTAATAAATAAA
ACTGTTTATTAAAACTTTTTTGTTTCAAAGAACCATATGTATAGTGAAATTTATAAAAATATCAATTTTT
AAAAAGCTGGTGTACTCATTTATGTTATGAACTCTAAAACCATATACTGACTGCAAGTGATGATGTATAG
AGTGATGTTTACGAGTAAACATATTTAGTTGTATACATCCTACTGAGCACATTTTGATGTATGAAATAAC
ATTACAAGCTTTATCCAAATTAAGCCATTTTAAAACACTGCCAATTGAAAATACAAATCCTGGAAAAAAT
CGTCTTTAGCGCAGTCATTTGAGCCATCCTAATCCGTTACCTCAGACCATAATAAGAAGGGATAACACTA
GCTGTAGCAATGGAACACATCTGTTTCACACAATCATATCTCCTGCGCCGGTGCTAAGCAGATTCAGCGT
GATCATAACATGCTTTCCACTCATAAATGTAAATTTACAATTTGCACATGTAAAACAGACACTTTTGAGA
TATTGGATAAAAAAACAAGAGTATATTGCTTAGTTTCATCCACCAGTCATCCCCACAGCGTTTGGAAGGC
CATAAAAAGTGTCTAAAATCAATGATCATTGAAAGAGCACAAGAGAGACTCTTACGCTGTAATGCCACTG
GGGACAAAAGTGACAGTCTCTTAATGGGCTCTTCTGGAGGGGCTCCTGAACATTAAAAATTATCAGCGAA
ATTACCGAAAGAGCTTCAAGCAACTGGCATGCTTGATCCTCTGCGTCGGGGCGGTGAATAGGTGCTTCAG
ATGCCCTCTTACCCACGGGCTGGATTCAGCTGCCCCGCTACCAGCGGAGACCCCCTAATGAGCCTCTGCA
ATTAAGTTTATTCATGTTAAGTGTGAACGGGGTGCGTGCGGAACTGTGGGCAGCTAACAGACCTGGGTTC
TTTGTGCCACAAGTGCTGCCTTTATTCGGCTCACAAAGCAGAAAACAACACCCGCACCTATAATGGCGCC
CTCGGCTGGGTCTAAGAAACGTGGCGAGTTGACAGAGCAGAGTGGGCGGGGTTAAGACAGACTGACAGCG
GGACCCATCTCCATCCTCTTATTAACGCTTAACGAGTGCCTTCCTCATGCAATATTCATCGCCACTAATA
TCATCCAAGCTCTGAGCTGAGCTGGCCACTTATGTAAGGCAATTATGTAAAATATCAGACAGGGCCCACA
CTCAGAATCTGACTGGGGTAGAGACGCGGGACGAGAACCGAGAGCAAGAACTGAAAGTGAAAGTGACCAC
TAAAGGGAGGAGAGGACAGAGGGGCAGGATGTGTCAAGATTACCAGAGAACACTTGGCCAGAAATGCGCA
ACCATTGGAGCTCTCCGGATTACCCAAAGGTTAACGAGTTTGAACGCCTCTGCCCACTCGCCCATCTCTG
ATGGTTTCCCAAGAACTCCTCAAGCAAAATATATATAATTGTGTGTATTATGCACAGACACGAGAAAATG
CTGTTTTTCTGATCTGCATTACAGCACATTTGCCCGCCAACGACAATACCACCCACTCGGTACCTCGCTG
ACTCCTGATGCCTGATACCTGCGCGGTGACTGTCTACAATCTGCATAATCAAGAGAAGTTGTGTTGAAGA
CGAGCGCCACACAACCGTTTCCACAAGGTCACCCAAGGCCGGTGCAGATGTAGGTGAGGTCTCCATAAAC
AGACTGAAATAAACACATCCTCCGCTGGGAACAACAACCCCCTCACGCCTCATGCATTTCCATAAGCCTA
CATGCATCTCTTCCAACTTATGGAGACTCGCACCTACCAACATCCGCACAACAAAGATATACAGAGCGCG
CTCCCTCAGGTCAAGGCCCTGTGGGGGTCTGTGCAGAAATAGGTCATTTGTCACACATCAAGTCCTGGGG
CAGGAGATGCATTATAGATGAGACCAAACAGCCTGTCTCGGTGAGCTCTACCCACTCCCTGAGACTAGAA
ATGGGGGAAGGGAGCTTGAGATAACAACCGCTGCAATCACTGTGTCGATGTTTAATATCAGCACCAACCG
GGAACAATAAGGAGATGGGTGCATTCATGTTCACATCTTACCAGTCAAGTATCATCGAACCGGCTTGATA
ACCACACCTCGTGTAATAGCTGAGCAGATAGTTGTCATTTTAAAGCGTTGGCCTTTGTCGATTATGTAAT
GCGCACATTCAACACATGGTAATATAGAAACGGTTATGTCGAGGTTGTTTTGTCCAGAGATGACCTTCAC
ACAGTTACAGCCGCTCTGCATCCACACAAATGGAGGACTTAATCGTGGACTGCATTCTTAGAAATGATCT
ACAAAGACAAATAATGTGAAATCAAGAAAGGACAAAATTTAAGTAAGGGGATGAGGGAGAGAGAGAACGA
GGGGCAAGGAGAAAGCATGGCTCCTGTCTTTTTCTGCACCCATCTGTTCGGAGTGCAGGTGGAGCTCTAT
TCACTCAGCTCTGCATGTGTGTTTGGGGGGGGCAGGAAGAAAGGGAGGGCAAAAGGAAGAGTGGAGAGAT
GGTGGGGGCTGGAGGGATGGGGGGTTCTCGGTGATCTCTCCTGAAGGGGATAATGGGAGAGCAGCGCTTT
GCAATGGCTGCCATGTAGTACCCTCCCTGCACAATTAGCCAATCAGCAGCAAGCTCTGCCAGCCAGAAGG
ACACATAAAAGAAGAACATTGCAGCAGAGGCACAGAAGGAGCCTGCGAGGAGCTGGGAAATACACACACA
ACAGCAGAACCACAACACCCTCCCCTGGACACACCCTACTGGGGATCACTGCTTTTCTTTTTTTCTGAAC
CATCGCCCACGCCACACGGAGAGAAATCTCTCTCTCATCATCATCCTGAAGAAAACCCCCTTATCCTCAT
TTTCACACTGCTGAGGAAAACCTACAATCGCACGGGCTGAGATTTCCTGGCGAAGACTGTCCTTTTTCCT
TTTTCTTTTTTTTTCTTTTCCTTTGGAAACTGACATTTGCATTTCTCCATTCCAAGCCACGGCGTAATAA
TATCTGCAATCCAGCCTGAAGACCTGCAAATCGAAGGACCTAGATCACTATCATCTTTGTACGTCAAGAA
TGGTTACTGTACGTATAACCTTTCTTTCTTTTGCTCTGACCAATATGAAACACTAAAATCGATTCGAGCA
GCCTCTCAGCATCAATTACAGTGCGTGAAAAACATTCAAATAGAGGCAGCAAATATTACATGTGAAAATA
CAGGCTGGCTAAATCCAAGCTAATTTAGAAATGTGGTCAAAACGCATACTGGCACGTCTAATCGCGGATT
CAGTAAACAAGATTAACGATTAGCCCAGTGTATAAGTCATATGATACAGGCATGCGCGAGAGCATCGCTA
CACCCGAGCTGGCTTCATTTTCGGAGGAAAATCAAAACATTGCTTTCTCCTGCCGTGCGAACCATTCGTC
ATAAACCGTAATACGCAACATACATTTATTACTACATCCGTTAATTAGCGATAATTAGCCGTTATTAACA
AAGAGCGCTGAGGAATTCCTCTCAAATAGCGGAGGTGCGGCGGAGGCAGAGGGGCGTAAAAGGGCACATG
CGTGCCTGGCTCAAAAAAGGATGCTCCAGACTGAAACTCAGAGACAAAACACGATGCCTCGGAGGCTGAG
AGCCCATCGAGAGGAAAGGCAAAGAAAAGGGTCGAGTCACTCAGAGGGGGAGGGGAGATATTGTGCATCC
ATTGGTTTGAATTGAAGCAGGCAGAATAAAAATCCTTGCGATTATGCTTCGTGAGAGATCGCGAGAGAGG
AAAAGGCTAAATGCCACGTATGCAAATGGATAAATGTCATCTATTTCTTCGCGAGTAGACATTTTGTGGA
CAACGAGAGTGTAAATAAGCGATATGAGGGGAATACAAAGGCCTTGAGGGAAAGCGTTTTGGGCGTGTCT
TGTCGAAAAGAAGACAGCGATGGCACGCGCTCAGAACCACCATCTTCACGTAGATAATCCGCGTGAAAAC
AATAACAAAACTGCTCATTTTAACACGAGCAGGTGTTTGAAACCACCCAAAAAAGATTGTCTAAAATATT
AAGATTAATTAATGACGTTTAAATGTCCAGGCCTGATATAAATGAAGCGTGTAGTAAGAGTAATCGCCTT
TGTTTCTTTTCAGAGATACGTTTTCAGAGATTCAGGGAATTATATCTTCAATAAAATAATGTTTGATTTC
ATTATTTTAAAGCTTTTTAAGAAGTAAAAATACACATTATTCATTTACATTTTATTTTATTTAAAGGCCT
ATGGTCTTGAAAATAATAAGTGGAATATATAGGCTATATATTCGTCTAAGGACAGCCGGTGTTATTTTAT
AGTGACCTCAGACAAAAGCCGAGACAAAACGAGGCGCTTGCCTTTCATTTTAATCCTTAATAGACGGTGT
GATGAATGAATGAATGAATGAATAAATGAATGAATGACGGGCCCTTCGGCATGTTGTTCCGCAGTCCTCC
GTGAGCACGAGTCTCTACCGCAGTGCCAAGCACATAAAACCGTTGAGTCAGATAACCTTCTCCAGGCGCG
TATACACAATTCAAGGACAAGCACATCACAACTATACACAACACAACACAACCGCCTAAACGCACGAGCT
CATCAATCGCAATTTAAAGGCATGTCAGTCAAAGAAAAAGGCGGCGTTATTTAAAACCAATGTTCAACAA
TATTTGTATGCTGACTAGCCCGGGCGCGCACGCTATAAGATCACAAGGCCTTGTTTTTTCCCTTTATTCA
AAATATCATTAATTATTACAGGTCATAAAACAAAACAATGCAAATTACAATGATTTAAAGACTATTGATT
TAACAATAATCAGTTAATTATAGAATAATATTATAATATTTTACATACAAATGAAAGATGACATTATTTG
ATGACATTGTAATTAAAATATATGCAATATATTTTTACGTTTTTATTAATTAGGCTATTACTATTATTAT
AATTATCATTATTTTTATTATTATTATTATTATTAAATAGTCTTGCGAAATAAGAGTGAAGGCAGTTGCA
ATGTTCATTGTTCCCGGAGAGTCCCGCAGCCTCTGGCCTCAACACAAAGCGCTACTGTTTACATTAATAT
TCATAGTGCTGCCATGGTCTCTGTAGAGGAGGAACGGGTGGCTCTTTTGTTCGCTAGTGTCAATACGTTT
ATTCAGCAAAAAGCAGCTCGGATTTGTGAATGCCCAACAAGCACACGCGCACTCCAATCAAAGGACGAGA
GGATAACGATTTTAAACGATTCGCAAACGTGTTTATTTGTAAAGACGACATCAAGAGCTTAATGTCCACT
TGAAAAGAAATAAATATGCCCGCGGCGCCAAGGATATTTTGAATGTAGTCGTTCATGGTGAGCCACTCCC
GAATTCAGCACTCTGGAGAGCGACCAAAGAGGAATAGCGGAATAGCAACTACTTGAGCCATTTCTCTCCG
TTTGATGGCGTTCATGATTAAAAATATAATCACGTGATTTTTTATACATATATAAATATATACATAAAGT
AACGCTTTCCTTTTGAGAATACATAAATATTTATTCGCGTGATAAATCAATGATCTTATATTTATTTGCA
CGACCGAAATTAGCCAAATTCACCAATTAAAAAAAAAATAAGCCAACAAAAAAGAAGGGTTTATCCGTTC
AGTTTTGACTTGTGTCCTGTTGTTTTACAGCTGCCACTGTGATCCCTTAAGCTGCAGTGAGAGTGTGGCT
AATGCCTTTTGTTTAAGATAATCCTGTAATCTGTTACCGAAACGGCCTATTGACAAGCCGGCATTCACAT
TTCAGTCAGGAGGCCCGTCCAGACATGTACATTTATGAATTACGAATGATAAAATTAAGATCTGCATTAG
GCGTCAGAAATGTCACGAACACCCATTCATTTCCCACAGCCAATAATGGATCATGCTGGGAAGCGCTATC
CTCGCAGTCTCAAAATTAATGTTGACATGTTGCGTAGAGCTACAGATTAGATCAGCCATATGCTTTATGT
GTTTACCTCAGCGGATCTTCAGCAAGATGTGTTTATTTTAAGAAAATGGCTTCCTCGCTGCCTGCACAGG
GGCATTAAGGAAGTGACGTGAGCGTCCTCACAGTCAAATTACTTTATCTCATGCTGCTTTCAGGCCTCTG
CTTATTTTATTATTATTATTTTAAATTAGGGGGAATCACGGTGGCGTTGTGGGTAGGGTAGCGCGATCAC
CTTACAGCAAGAAGGTCGCTGGTTCGAGCTCTGGCTGGGTCAGTTGGCATTTCTGTGTGGAGTTTAAATT
GAATTGAAATTGAATAAACTAAATTGGCCCTAGTGTATGTGTGTGAATGTAAGTGTGCATGGGTGTTTCC
CAGTGTTGGGTTTGACTGGAAGAGCATCCGCTTCGTAAAACATATGCTGGATAAGTTGGCGGTTCATTTC
ACTGTGGTGACCGCTGATTAATAAAGGGACTAAGCTGAAAATGAAATGAATTAATACATTTTAAATGAGC
TTTTGCTGACATGTTTATGATTACAAATAGTGAAATTGTATGTTAATTTACGATAAGTGCATTGTTCTAA
ATTCATTTTTATGTAGCAGCTGGTTTTTCTTCCATTTGTGTCATTCAACAGAACATTTTTCTAAAAAAGT
GAACTTAAATTTTCTCCTCCCTCTGACAAGGCTTGATGGTAATTTCAGCCGACTCTAATTACAGACTCAC
TAAAAGGAATCGGTGCAGTCATTTATCTTTATCAGCGCGCTGGTGGGAAGGTAATAGGTTTTGCTTATGA
GTTGTTTGCGTGCGAGTCTGGGTCCTTGTGTAGGCGATGCTGATGCACTGCATTAAATATTGAGGGAGAA
GTCGCTCAAAAATAGCAAAGTACAGGCTGGGGCAGGAACGTCAAAGCCCGCTCAGTGGCCACGTTTCTTG
TTTCGTAAGTCCTATTTTTAATAGCGATAATTCAGGCTCAGTAGAAGGAACTCCAGCACTATAAGCAGTC
TCTCGCCTGTCTCGGCGAGTTATGTATTTTGGGATGAAGTGCTCTTCCACCTCTACCTCTGCTGTGCTGG
CGCCAGTATCTGGGCTGTAAGATAGTGTACGTGTCAGTCTGTGTGGCCGAAGAGCCTGTGTGTTGTGTAA
CTCACTACATTCGTCGCTGTGGATGGCTGACTTGCCATGGGGAGGTTTACTTCAGTTCACGAATCACATT
CGCCACGATCTTGTCACTTTGTGTCAAGACTCGCTCTCTGTGTGTCAACAGCTCTGCTGTTTGAGGTTGA
AATTCTGAACTTGAGATATATCCCAGGATATATTAGGGCTACTGCCAACGGAAAAAGCAAATGGTGCCAT
GGCCATTTGATTGATCAAACAAACACCCTTTTGCTTGGGTGACAGTGAAATGTCAGATCCATGTTTGTAC
TGCTTTAATAACTTGCCTCTCTGAGCTTTCTCCTTGTCAGTGTCAATTTGCCTGAGATATAAATTCCGGT
TGCCCCGAAAGCTTATTTTATTAAAAAAAAGCTAACATGCACTCATACAACGTGCGCACATACATGTGAG
GCTTGCTAAAAGTCAAGAAGCAAGCCAATAGCAAGAGTCGTCAGACTGCTGTTACCTGGGCAACCTGGTT
AGAGGTAAGGCTCAAGGCAAGAATAAATCATTCCACTGAAGAGACACAGCGTTACAGCGAGATGAGAGCA
AGAGGCGATAGTGAAGGGAGAACAAAAGAACAGCCTACCCACACTAGTGCAGATCTACCTGTTTGAGCTA
CTGATTGTTCAGTTTGATTAGATATCAGACAATTCTGCTATCTCCAATTGCATTGCTGCATGAATTCCTA
GAAATCATTTTAATCACCAAAAACTAGTAGGGACACTTGTGGCGTATATGATTCTGCCTGTTGATTGTGG
GGATCCAACAGAAAGATCATGAATGCATTGTTAATTAAGTCGGTGAGACACCCTGTTCCACCCTAGGGGC
CGTTCTGGGGAAAGAGTGCTTTCAGTCAGCTAAAGATGACTAATATGTGAACATATATTACTACACATGC
CAATTTGTACATTCTGGATAGTTACCAGCCCTGGGAAAACATCGAAAAAAATAAATCAACATAGATAAAA
TTGGCAAATCCCTTCTGGTACGATGCAGAGTGCTTGCTCTGAGAACTTGTGCATTGTGACAGAAAGCGAC
CGTTAAAAACTGAAAGTAGCATCTACAACCTGCATACATCTGTTCTTTGAAAATCCCCTGTAGGCCAAAT
TAAGCATCACGCTGTGCTCCACAGCAACACGGATGAACCGAAAACCCAGACACAAACGCACACACTTTTC
ACATAAACAAGGTTTAGTTATGCTAGCTATGCTTTTTCGTCCTCCCTTTGTCATCAGCGGCGAGTGACGT
AACACAGTTTGACCCTGGACAGCGTAAAGGGGGGGTTGGGAATGAGTGAAAGGACTGTGACATCTGCAGG
GCCAGGGGCTGATGGAGAGAGCTGAAGTGAGGGAGGTCAGAGGAGGAGGAAGGGTGGGATATTGTCCTCC
TCAGGCCCTATCCCTCTCAGACGCATTGATTTTTAACCTCTCAGCGAGAATGCCAAGCATTACACCCCTC
AAATTATGGTTCCTCACCCAACCTGTTATATTTTCCACCTGCAGATAATTACCGGTGCCATCATGGCTGA
CGTGGAAACCGAGACCGGCATGATTGCACAGTGGATTGTCTTTGCTATTATGGCTGCTGCTGCTATTGCT
TTTGGAGTGGCTGTGCACTTTCGGCCTTCAGAGCTGAAGAGCGCATACTATATCAACATTGCCATCTGCA
CTATCGCCGCTACCGCTTACTATGCAATGGCCGTGAACTACCAGGACCTGACAATGAATGGTGAAAGGCA
GGTGGTCTACGCAAGATATATTAACTGGGTGCTGACCACACCACTGCTCCTGCTCGATCTCATCGTCATG
ACCAAGATGGGCGGAGTGATGATTTCTTGGGTCATCGGCGCAGACATTTTCATGATCGTGTTTGGTATTC
TGGGCGCCTTCGAGGATGAACACAAGTTCAAATGGGTGTACTTTATCGCTGGATGTGTGATGCAGGCAGT
CCTGACATACGGGATGTATAACGCCACTTGGAAAGACGATCTGAAGAAAAGCCCCGAGTACCATAGCTCC
TATGTCAGTCTGCTCGTCTTCCTGTCAATCCTCTGGGTGTTTTATCCTGTCGTGTGGGCTTTCGGGTCTG
GTAGTGGCGTGCTGTCCGTCGACAATGAGGCCATTCTCATGGGAATCCTGGATGTGCTCGCTAAGCCACT
GTTTGGAATGGGGTGCCTCATTGCCCATGAGACTATCTTCAAGATCGGTACTGGCTTTCCATTCGACCCC
CATTATGTGGAAGTCCTGGGCGAGCGCATGCACTACGTCGATGTTGGTCCGCGCGATGGCACCCCTGTGC
TGTTCCTGCACGGTAACCCGACCTCCTCCTACGTGTGGCGCAACATCATCCCGCATGTTGCACCGACCCA
TCGCTGCATTGCTCCAGACCTGATCGGTATGGGCAAATCCGACAAACCAGACCTGGGTTATTTCTTCGAC
GACCACGTCCGCTTCATGGATGCCTTCATCGAAGCCCTGGGTCTGGAAGAGGTCGTCCTGGTCATTCACG
ACTGGGGCTCCGCTCTGGGTTTCCACTGGGCCAAGCGCAATCCAGAGCGCGTCAAAGGTATTGCATTTAT
GGAGTTCATCCGCCCTATCCCGACCTGGGACGAATGGCCAGAATTTGCCCGCGAGACCTTCCAGGCCTTC
CGCACCACCGACGTCGGCCGCAAGCTGATCATCGATCAGAACGTTTTTATCGAGGGTACGCTGCCGATGG
GTGTCGTCCGCCCGCTGACTGAAGTCGAGATGGACCATTACCGCGAGCCGTTCCTGAATCCTGTTGACCG
CGAGCCACTGTGGCGCTTCCCAAACGAGCTGCCAATCGCCGGTGAGCCAGCGAACATCGTCGCGCTGGTC
GAAGAATACATGGACTGGCTGCACCAGTCCCCTGTCCCGAAGCTGCTGTTCTGGGGCACCCCAGGCGTTC
TGATCCCACCGGCCGAAGCCGCTCGCCTGGCCAAAAGCCTGCCTAACTGCAAGGCTGTGGACATCGGCCC
GGGTCTGAATCTGCTGCAAGAAGACAACCCGGACCTGATCGGCAGCGAGATCGCGCGCTGGCTGTCGACG
CTCGAGATTTCCGGCGAGCCAACCACTAAGAGCAGGATCACCAGCGAGGGCGAGTACATCCCCCTGGACC
AGATCGACATCAACGTGTTCTGCTACGAGAACGAGGTGTAAAACCGGTGGATCCTGGCCGTCGTTTTACT
GTACCATCGATGATGATCCAGACATGATAAGATACATTGATGAGTTTGGACAAACCACAACTAGAATGCA
GTGAAAAAAATGCTTTATTTGTGAAATTTGTGATGCTATTGCTTTATTTGTAACCATTATAAGCTGCAAT
AAACAAGTTAACAACAACAATTGCATTCATTTTATGTTTCAGGTTCAGGGGGAGGTGTGGGAGGTTTTTT
AAAGCAAGTAAAACCTCTACAAATGTGGTATGGCTGATTATGATCCTCTAGATCAGATCTGCGAAGATAC
GGCCACGGGTGCTCTTGATCCTGTGGCTGATTTTGGACTGTGCTGCTCGCAGCTGCTGATGAATCACATA
CTTCCTCCATTTTCTTCCACTGATTGACTGTTATAATTTCCCTAATTTCCAGGTCAAGGTGCTGTGCATT
GTGGTAATAGATGTGACATGACGTCACTTCCAAAGGACCAATGAACATGTCTGACCAATTTCATATAATG
TGAAAACGATTTTCATAGGCAGAATAAATAACATTTAAATTAAACTGGGCATCAGCGCAATTCAATTGGT
TTGGTAATAGCAAGGGAAAATAGAATGAAGTGATCTCCAAAAAATAAGTACTTTTTGACTGTAAATAAAA
TTGTAAGGAGTAAAAAGTACTTTTTTTTCTAAAAAAATGTAATTAAGTAAAAGTAAAAGTATTGATTTTT
AATTGTACTCAAGTAAAGTAAAAATCCCCAAAAATAATACTTAAGTACAGTAATCAAGTAAAATTACTCA
AGTACTTTACACCTCTGGTTCTTGACCCCCTACCTTCAGCAAGCCCAGCAGATCCACTAGTTCTAGAGCG
GCCGCCACCGCGGTGGAGCTCCAGCTTTTGTTCCCTTTAGTGAGGGTTAATTGCGCGCTTGGCGTAATCA
TGGTCATAGCTGTTTCCTGTGTGAAATTGTTATCCGCTCACAATTCCACACAACATACGAGCCGGAAGCA
TAAAGTGTAAAGCCTGGGGTGCCTAATGAGTGAGCTAACTCACATTAATTGCGTTGCGCTCACTGCCCGC
TTTCCAGTCGGGAAACCTGTCGTGCCAGCTGCATTAATGAATCGGCCAACGCGCGGGGAGAGGCGGTTTG
CGTATTGGGCGCTCTTCCGCTTCCTCGCTCACTGACTCGCTGCGCTCGGTCGTTCGGCTGCGGCGAGCGG
TATCAGCTCACTCAAAGGCGGTAATACGGTTATCCACAGAATCAGGGGATAACGCAGGAAAGAACATGTG
AGCAAAAGGCCAGCAAAAGGCCAGGAACCGTAAAAAGGCCGCGTTGCTGGCGTTTTTCCATAGGCTCCGC
CCCCCTGACGAGCATCACAAAAATCGACGCTCAAGTCAGAGGTGGCGAAACCCGACAGGACTATAAAGAT
ACCAGGCGTTTCCCCCTGGAAGCTCCCTCGTGCGCTCTCCTGTTCCGACCCTGCCGCTTACCGGATACCT
GTCCGCCTTTCTCCCTTCGGGAAGCGTGGCGCTTTCTCATAGCTCACGCTGTAGGTATCTCAGTTCGGTG
TAGGTCGTTCGCTCCAAGCTGGGCTGTGTGCACGAACCCCCCGTTCAGCCCGACCGCTGCGCCTTATCCG
GTAACTATCGTCTTGAGTCCAACCCGGTAAGACACGACTTATCGCCACTGGCAGCAGCCACTGGTAACAG
GATTAGCAGAGCGAGGTATGTAGGCGGTGCTACAGAGTTCTTGAAGTGGTGGCCTAACTACGGCTACACT
AGAAGGACAGTATTTGGTATCTGCGCTCTGCTGAAGCCAGTTACCTTCGGAAAAAGAGTTGGTAGCTCTT
GATCCGGCAAACAAACCACCGCTGGTAGCGGTGGTTTTTTTGTTTGCAAGCAGCAGATTACGCGCAGAAA
AAAAGGATCTCAAGAAGATCCTTTGATCTTTTCTACGGGGTCTGACGCTCAGTGGAACGAAAACTCACGT
TAAGGGATTTTGGTCATGAGATTATCAAAAAGGATCTTCACCTAGATCCTTTTAAATTAAAAATGAAGTT
TTAAATCAATCTAAAGTATATATGAGTAAACTTGGTCTGACAGTTACCAATGCTTAATCAGTGAGGCACC
TATCTCAGCGATCTGTCTATTTCGTTCATCCATAGTTGCCTGACTCCCCGTCGTGTAGATAACTACGATA
CGGGAGGGCTTACCATCTGGCCCCAGTGCTGCAATGATACCGCGAGACCCACGCTCACCGGCTCCAGATT
TATCAGCAATAAACCAGCCAGCCGGAAGGGCCGAGCGCAGAAGTGGTCCTGCAACTTTATCCGCCTCCAT
CCAGTCTATTAATTGTTGCCGGGAAGCTAGAGTAAGTAGTTCGCCAGTTAATAGTTTGCGCAACGTTGTT
GCCATTGCTACAGGCATCGTGGTGTCACGCTCGTCGTTTGGTATGGCTTCATTCAGCTCCGGTTCCCAAC
GATCAAGGCGAGTTACATGATCCCCCATGTTGTGCAAAAAAGCGGTTAGCTCCTTCGGTCCTCCGATCGT
TGTCAGAAGTAAGTTGGCCGCAGTGTTATCACTCATGGTTATGGCAGCACTGCATAATTCTCTTACTGTC
ATGCCATCCGTAAGATGCTTTTCTGTGACTGGTGAGTACTCAACCAAGTCATTCTGAGAATAGTGTATGC
GGCGACCGAGTTGCTCTTGCCCGGCGTCAATACGGGATAATACCGCGCCACATAGCAGAACTTTAAAAGT
GCTCATCATTGGAAAACGTTCTTCGGGGCGAAAACTCTCAAGGATCTTACCGCTGTTGAGATCCAGTTCG
ATGTAACCCACTCGTGCACCCAACTGATCTTCAGCATCTTTTACTTTCACCAGCGTTTCTGGGTGAGCAA
AAACAGGAAGGCAAAATGCCGCAAAAAAGGGAATAAGGGCGACACGGAAATGTTGAATACTCATACTCTT
CCTTTTTCAATATTATTGAAGCATTTATCAGGGTTATTGTCTCATGAGCGGATACATATTTGAATGTATT
TAGAAAAATAAACAAATAGGGGTTCCGCGCACATTTCCCCGAAAAGTG
Features (pLannotate 1.2.2; 16 found; start..end, strand, type, name):
      7..228     -  rep_origin     M13 ori (fragment) (sequence partly withheld): M13 bacteriophage origin of replication; arrow indicates direction of (+) strand synthesis
    228..515     +  CDS            tyr (fragment) (sequence partly withheld): TYRO_ORYLA - Also known as tyro. Experimental evidence at transcript level: Swiss-Prot protein existence level 2. This is a copper-containing oxidase that functions in the formation of pigments such as melanins and other polyphenolic compounds. From Oryzias latipes (Japanese rice fish) (Japanese killifish).
   3729..3748    +  promoter       ADH1 promoter (fragment): S. cerevisiae ADH1; promoter for alcohol dehydrogenase 1
  10142..11023   +  CDS            HaloTag®: modified bacterial dehalogenase that forms covalent bonds with chloroalkane derivatives
  11036..11095   +  CDS            KCNJ2 (fragment): KCNJ2_HUMAN - Also known as IRK1. Experimental evidence at protein level: Swiss-Prot protein existence level 1. Probably participates in establishing action potential waveform and excitability of neuronal and muscle tissues. Inward rectifier potassium channels are characterized by a greater tendency to allow potassium to flow into the cell rather than out of it. Their voltage dependence is regulated by the concentration of extracellular potassium; as external potassium is raised, the voltage range of the channel opening shifts to more positive voltages. The inward rectification is mainly due t
  11163..11297   -  polyA_signal   SV40 poly(A) signal: SV40 polyadenylation signal
  11320..11403   -  CDS            large T antigen (fragment): large T antigen from SV40 (simian virus 40)
  11969..12009   -  misc_feature   MCS (fragment): pBluescript multiple cloning site
  12022..12040   -  promoter       T3 promoter: promoter for bacteriophage T3 RNA polymerase
  12083..12105   -  protein_bind   lac operator (fragment): The lac repressor binds to the lac operator to inhibit transcription in E. coli. This inhibition can be relieved by adding lactose or isopropyl-β-D-thiogalactopyranoside (IPTG). lac repressor encoded by lacI
  12109..12139   -  promoter       lac promoter: promoter for the E. coli lac operon
  12154..12175   -  protein_bind   CAP binding site: CAP binding activates transcription in the presence of cAMP. E. coli catabolite activator protein
  12188..12280   -  CDS            lacI (fragment): lac repressor; lacI; The lac repressor binds to the lac operator to inhibit transcription in E. coli. This inhibition can be relieved by adding lactose or isopropyl-β-D-thiogalactopyranoside (IPTG).
  12463..13051   -  rep_origin     ori: high-copy-number ColE1/pMB1/pBR322/pUC origin of replication
  13222..14082   -  CDS            AmpR: β-lactamase; bla; confers resistance to ampicillin, carbenicillin, and related antibiotics
  14083..14187   -  promoter       AmpR promoter: bla
