>Addgene plasmid #119037 | pTol2-elavl3-Voltron | depositor full sequence | sequence record 225088 | pTol2-elavl3-Voltron sequence 14393 bps
CCACCTAAATTGTAAGCGTTAATATTTTGTTAAAATTCGCGTTAAATTTTTGTTAAATCAGCTCATTTTT
TAACCAATAGGCCGAAATCGGCAAAATCCCTTATAAATCAAAAGAATAGACCGAGATAGGGT
[37 nt withheld, positions 133-169]
AAAGAACGTGGACTCCAACGTCAAAGG
[32 nt withheld, positions 197-228]
GCTGGCTAAGAACTCATCAGCCTCCCCGGTCCATCTACCCACGTACCAATGCACCAATTGGCCACAATGA
CGGCTACTACATGGTGCCATTCCTTCCTCTTTATAGGAATGGAGACTACCTCCTGTCCAACAAGGCTCTT
GGATACGAGTACGCCTACCTGTTGGACCCAGGTCATTGCACAACACCAGAAATGCCCTCTGATCTGCAAA
AGACGTGAATATCTGTTCAGACACCCATATCCACTCTGTTCCACACAGGTCAGAGGTTTGTCCAGGAGTT
CTTGACAGAGGTGTAAAAAGTACTCAAAAATTTTACTCAAGTGAAAGTACAAGTACTTAGGGAAAATTTT
ACTCAATTAAAAGTAAAAGTATCTGGCTAGAATCTTACTTGAGTAAAAGTAAAAAAGTACTCCATTAAAA
TTGTACTTGAGTATTAAGGAAGTAAAAGTAAAAGCAAGAAAGAAAACTAGAGATTCTTGTTTAAGCTTCC
CGGGTGTCGACGAATTCTCGAGCTATTCCTAAAGACCTTGGGTGACCAAAATCTTATTTTAATAAATAAA
ACTGTTTATTAAAACTTTTTTGTTTCAAAGAACCATATGTATAGTGAAATTTATAAAAATATCAATTTTT
AAAAAGCTGGTGTACTCATTTATGTTATGAACTCTAAAACCATATACTGACTGCAAGTGATGATGTATAG
AGTGATGTTTACGAGTAAACATATTTAGTTGTATACATCCTACTGAGCACATTTTGATGTATGAAATAAC
ATTACAAGCTTTATCCAAATTAAGCCATTTTAAAACACTGCCAATTGAAAATACAAATCCTGGAAAAAAT
CGTCTTTAGCGCAGTCATTTGAGCCATCCTAATCCGTTACCTCAGACCATAATAAGAAGGGATAACACTA
GCTGTAGCAATGGAACACATCTGTTTCACACAATCATATCTCCTGCGCCGGTGCTAAGCAGATTCAGCGT
GATCATAACATGCTTTCCACTCATAAATGTAAATTTACAATTTGCACATGTAAAACAGACACTTTTGAGA
TATTGGATAAAAAAACAAGAGTATATTGCTTAGTTTCATCCACCAGTCATCCCCACAGCGTTTGGAAGGC
CATAAAAAGTGTCTAAAATCAATGATCATTGAAAGAGCACAAGAGAGACTCTTACGCTGTAATGCCACTG
GGGACAAAAGTGACAGTCTCTTAATGGGCTCTTCTGGAGGGGCTCCTGAACATTAAAAATTATCAGCGAA
ATTACCGAAAGAGCTTCAAGCAACTGGCATGCTTGATCCTCTGCGTCGGGGCGGTGAATAGGTGCTTCAG
ATGCCCTCTTACCCACGGGCTGGATTCAGCTGCCCCGCTACCAGCGGAGACCCCCTAATGAGCCTCTGCA
ATTAAGTTTATTCATGTTAAGTGTGAACGGGGTGCGTGCGGAACTGTGGGCAGCTAACAGACCTGGGTTC
TTTGTGCCACAAGTGCTGCCTTTATTCGGCTCACAAAGCAGAAAACAACACCCGCACCTATAATGGCGCC
CTCGGCTGGGTCTAAGAAACGTGGCGAGTTGACAGAGCAGAGTGGGCGGGGTTAAGACAGACTGACAGCG
GGACCCATCTCCATCCTCTTATTAACGCTTAACGAGTGCCTTCCTCATGCAATATTCATCGCCACTAATA
TCATCCAAGCTCTGAGCTGAGCTGGCCACTTATGTAAGGCAATTATGTAAAATATCAGACAGGGCCCACA
CTCAGAATCTGACTGGGGTAGAGACGCGGGACGAGAACCGAGAGCAAGAACTGAAAGTGAAAGTGACCAC
TAAAGGGAGGAGAGGACAGAGGGGCAGGATGTGTCAAGATTACCAGAGAACACTTGGCCAGAAATGCGCA
ACCATTGGAGCTCTCCGGATTACCCAAAGGTTAACGAGTTTGAACGCCTCTGCCCACTCGCCCATCTCTG
ATGGTTTCCCAAGAACTCCTCAAGCAAAATATATATAATTGTGTGTATTATGCACAGACACGAGAAAATG
CTGTTTTTCTGATCTGCATTACAGCACATTTGCCCGCCAACGACAATACCACCCACTCGGTACCTCGCTG
ACTCCTGATGCCTGATACCTGCGCGGTGACTGTCTACAATCTGCATAATCAAGAGAAGTTGTGTTGAAGA
CGAGCGCCACACAACCGTTTCCACAAGGTCACCCAAGGCCGGTGCAGATGTAGGTGAGGTCTCCATAAAC
AGACTGAAATAAACACATCCTCCGCTGGGAACAACAACCCCCTCACGCCTCATGCATTTCCATAAGCCTA
CATGCATCTCTTCCAACTTATGGAGACTCGCACCTACCAACATCCGCACAACAAAGATATACAGAGCGCG
CTCCCTCAGGTCAAGGCCCTGTGGGGGTCTGTGCAGAAATAGGTCATTTGTCACACATCAAGTCCTGGGG
CAGGAGATGCATTATAGATGAGACCAAACAGCCTGTCTCGGTGAGCTCTACCCACTCCCTGAGACTAGAA
ATGGGGGAAGGGAGCTTGAGATAACAACCGCTGCAATCACTGTGTCGATGTTTAATATCAGCACCAACCG
GGAACAATAAGGAGATGGGTGCATTCATGTTCACATCTTACCAGTCAAGTATCATCGAACCGGCTTGATA
ACCACACCTCGTGTAATAGCTGAGCAGATAGTTGTCATTTTAAAGCGTTGGCCTTTGTCGATTATGTAAT
GCGCACATTCAACACATGGTAATATAGAAACGGTTATGTCGAGGTTGTTTTGTCCAGAGATGACCTTCAC
ACAGTTACAGCCGCTCTGCATCCACACAAATGGAGGACTTAATCGTGGACTGCATTCTTAGAAATGATCT
ACAAAGACAAATAATGTGAAATCAAGAAAGGACAAAATTTAAGTAAGGGGATGAGGGAGAGAGAGAACGA
GGGGCAAGGAGAAAGCATGGCTCCTGTCTTTTTCTGCACCCATCTGTTCGGAGTGCAGGTGGAGCTCTAT
TCACTCAGCTCTGCATGTGTGTTTGGGGGGGGCAGGAAGAAAGGGAGGGCAAAAGGAAGAGTGGAGAGAT
GGTGGGGGCTGGAGGGATGGGGGGTTCTCGGTGATCTCTCCTGAAGGGGATAATGGGAGAGCAGCGCTTT
GCAATGGCTGCCATGTAGTACCCTCCCTGCACAATTAGCCAATCAGCAGCAAGCTCTGCCAGCCAGAAGG
ACACATAAAAGAAGAACATTGCAGCAGAGGCACAGAAGGAGCCTGCGAGGAGCTGGGAAATACACACACA
ACAGCAGAACCACAACACCCTCCCCTGGACACACCCTACTGGGGATCACTGCTTTTCTTTTTTTCTGAAC
CATCGCCCACGCCACACGGAGAGAAATCTCTCTCTCATCATCATCCTGAAGAAAACCCCCTTATCCTCAT
TTTCACACTGCTGAGGAAAACCTACAATCGCACGGGCTGAGATTTCCTGGCGAAGACTGTCCTTTTTCCT
TTTTCTTTTTTTTTCTTTTCCTTTGGAAACTGACATTTGCATTTCTCCATTCCAAGCCACGGCGTAATAA
TATCTGCAATCCAGCCTGAAGACCTGCAAATCGAAGGACCTAGATCACTATCATCTTTGTACGTCAAGAA
TGGTTACTGTACGTATAACCTTTCTTTCTTTTGCTCTGACCAATATGAAACACTAAAATCGATTCGAGCA
GCCTCTCAGCATCAATTACAGTGCGTGAAAAACATTCAAATAGAGGCAGCAAATATTACATGTGAAAATA
CAGGCTGGCTAAATCCAAGCTAATTTAGAAATGTGGTCAAAACGCATACTGGCACGTCTAATCGCGGATT
CAGTAAACAAGATTAACGATTAGCCCAGTGTATAAGTCATATGATACAGGCATGCGCGAGAGCATCGCTA
CACCCGAGCTGGCTTCATTTTCGGAGGAAAATCAAAACATTGCTTTCTCCTGCCGTGCGAACCATTCGTC
ATAAACCGTAATACGCAACATACATTTATTACTACATCCGTTAATTAGCGATAATTAGCCGTTATTAACA
AAGAGCGCTGAGGAATTCCTCTCAAATAGCGGAGGTGCGGCGGAGGCAGAGGGGCGTAAAAGGGCACATG
CGTGCCTGGCTCAAAAAAGGATGCTCCAGACTGAAACTCAGAGACAAAACACGATGCCTCGGAGGCTGAG
AGCCCATCGAGAGGAAAGGCAAAGAAAAGGGTCGAGTCACTCAGAGGGGGAGGGGAGATATTGTGCATCC
ATTGGTTTGAATTGAAGCAGGCAGAATAAAAATCCTTGCGATTATGCTTCGTGAGAGATCGCGAGAGAGG
AAAAGGCTAAATGCCACGTATGCAAATGGATAAATGTCATCTATTTCTTCGCGAGTAGACATTTTGTGGA
CAACGAGAGTGTAAATAAGCGATATGAGGGGAATACAAAGGCCTTGAGGGAAAGCGTTTTGGGCGTGTCT
TGTCGAAAAGAAGACAGCGATGGCACGCGCTCAGAACCACCATCTTCACGTAGATAATCCGCGTGAAAAC
AATAACAAAACTGCTCATTTTAACACGAGCAGGTGTTTGAAACCACCCAAAAAAGATTGTCTAAAATATT
AAGATTAATTAATGACGTTTAAATGTCCAGGCCTGATATAAATGAAGCGTGTAGTAAGAGTAATCGCCTT
TGTTTCTTTTCAGAGATACGTTTTCAGAGATTCAGGGAATTATATCTTCAATAAAATAATGTTTGATTTC
ATTATTTTAAAGCTTTTTAAGAAGTAAAAATACACATTATTCATTTACATTTTATTTTATTTAAAGGCCT
ATGGTCTTGAAAATAATAAGTGGAATATATAGGCTATATATTCGTCTAAGGACAGCCGGTGTTATTTTAT
AGTGACCTCAGACAAAAGCCGAGACAAAACGAGGCGCTTGCCTTTCATTTTAATCCTTAATAGACGGTGT
GATGAATGAATGAATGAATGAATAAATGAATGAATGACGGGCCCTTCGGCATGTTGTTCCGCAGTCCTCC
GTGAGCACGAGTCTCTACCGCAGTGCCAAGCACATAAAACCGTTGAGTCAGATAACCTTCTCCAGGCGCG
TATACACAATTCAAGGACAAGCACATCACAACTATACACAACACAACACAACCGCCTAAACGCACGAGCT
CATCAATCGCAATTTAAAGGCATGTCAGTCAAAGAAAAAGGCGGCGTTATTTAAAACCAATGTTCAACAA
TATTTGTATGCTGACTAGCCCGGGCGCGCACGCTATAAGATCACAAGGCCTTGTTTTTTCCCTTTATTCA
AAATATCATTAATTATTACAGGTCATAAAACAAAACAATGCAAATTACAATGATTTAAAGACTATTGATT
TAACAATAATCAGTTAATTATAGAATAATATTATAATATTTTACATACAAATGAAAGATGACATTATTTG
ATGACATTGTAATTAAAATATATGCAATATATTTTTACGTTTTTATTAATTAGGCTATTACTATTATTAT
AATTATCATTATTTTTATTATTATTATTATTATTAAATAGTCTTGCGAAATAAGAGTGAAGGCAGTTGCA
ATGTTCATTGTTCCCGGAGAGTCCCGCAGCCTCTGGCCTCAACACAAAGCGCTACTGTTTACATTAATAT
TCATAGTGCTGCCATGGTCTCTGTAGAGGAGGAACGGGTGGCTCTTTTGTTCGCTAGTGTCAATACGTTT
ATTCAGCAAAAAGCAGCTCGGATTTGTGAATGCCCAACAAGCACACGCGCACTCCAATCAAAGGACGAGA
GGATAACGATTTTAAACGATTCGCAAACGTGTTTATTTGTAAAGACGACATCAAGAGCTTAATGTCCACT
TGAAAAGAAATAAATATGCCCGCGGCGCCAAGGATATTTTGAATGTAGTCGTTCATGGTGAGCCACTCCC
GAATTCAGCACTCTGGAGAGCGACCAAAGAGGAATAGCGGAATAGCAACTACTTGAGCCATTTCTCTCCG
TTTGATGGCGTTCATGATTAAAAATATAATCACGTGATTTTTTATACATATATAAATATATACATAAAGT
AACGCTTTCCTTTTGAGAATACATAAATATTTATTCGCGTGATAAATCAATGATCTTATATTTATTTGCA
CGACCGAAATTAGCCAAATTCACCAATTAAAAAAAAAATAAGCCAACAAAAAAGAAGGGTTTATCCGTTC
AGTTTTGACTTGTGTCCTGTTGTTTTACAGCTGCCACTGTGATCCCTTAAGCTGCAGTGAGAGTGTGGCT
AATGCCTTTTGTTTAAGATAATCCTGTAATCTGTTACCGAAACGGCCTATTGACAAGCCGGCATTCACAT
TTCAGTCAGGAGGCCCGTCCAGACATGTACATTTATGAATTACGAATGATAAAATTAAGATCTGCATTAG
GCGTCAGAAATGTCACGAACACCCATTCATTTCCCACAGCCAATAATGGATCATGCTGGGAAGCGCTATC
CTCGCAGTCTCAAAATTAATGTTGACATGTTGCGTAGAGCTACAGATTAGATCAGCCATATGCTTTATGT
GTTTACCTCAGCGGATCTTCAGCAAGATGTGTTTATTTTAAGAAAATGGCTTCCTCGCTGCCTGCACAGG
GGCATTAAGGAAGTGACGTGAGCGTCCTCACAGTCAAATTACTTTATCTCATGCTGCTTTCAGGCCTCTG
CTTATTTTATTATTATTATTTTAAATTAGGGGGAATCACGGTGGCGTTGTGGGTAGGGTAGCGCGATCAC
CTTACAGCAAGAAGGTCGCTGGTTCGAGCTCTGGCTGGGTCAGTTGGCATTTCTGTGTGGAGTTTAAATT
GAATTGAAATTGAATAAACTAAATTGGCCCTAGTGTATGTGTGTGAATGTAAGTGTGCATGGGTGTTTCC
CAGTGTTGGGTTTGACTGGAAGAGCATCCGCTTCGTAAAACATATGCTGGATAAGTTGGCGGTTCATTTC
ACTGTGGTGACCGCTGATTAATAAAGGGACTAAGCTGAAAATGAAATGAATTAATACATTTTAAATGAGC
TTTTGCTGACATGTTTATGATTACAAATAGTGAAATTGTATGTTAATTTACGATAAGTGCATTGTTCTAA
ATTCATTTTTATGTAGCAGCTGGTTTTTCTTCCATTTGTGTCATTCAACAGAACATTTTTCTAAAAAAGT
GAACTTAAATTTTCTCCTCCCTCTGACAAGGCTTGATGGTAATTTCAGCCGACTCTAATTACAGACTCAC
TAAAAGGAATCGGTGCAGTCATTTATCTTTATCAGCGCGCTGGTGGGAAGGTAATAGGTTTTGCTTATGA
GTTGTTTGCGTGCGAGTCTGGGTCCTTGTGTAGGCGATGCTGATGCACTGCATTAAATATTGAGGGAGAA
GTCGCTCAAAAATAGCAAAGTACAGGCTGGGGCAGGAACGTCAAAGCCCGCTCAGTGGCCACGTTTCTTG
TTTCGTAAGTCCTATTTTTAATAGCGATAATTCAGGCTCAGTAGAAGGAACTCCAGCACTATAAGCAGTC
TCTCGCCTGTCTCGGCGAGTTATGTATTTTGGGATGAAGTGCTCTTCCACCTCTACCTCTGCTGTGCTGG
CGCCAGTATCTGGGCTGTAAGATAGTGTACGTGTCAGTCTGTGTGGCCGAAGAGCCTGTGTGTTGTGTAA
CTCACTACATTCGTCGCTGTGGATGGCTGACTTGCCATGGGGAGGTTTACTTCAGTTCACGAATCACATT
CGCCACGATCTTGTCACTTTGTGTCAAGACTCGCTCTCTGTGTGTCAACAGCTCTGCTGTTTGAGGTTGA
AATTCTGAACTTGAGATATATCCCAGGATATATTAGGGCTACTGCCAACGGAAAAAGCAAATGGTGCCAT
GGCCATTTGATTGATCAAACAAACACCCTTTTGCTTGGGTGACAGTGAAATGTCAGATCCATGTTTGTAC
TGCTTTAATAACTTGCCTCTCTGAGCTTTCTCCTTGTCAGTGTCAATTTGCCTGAGATATAAATTCCGGT
TGCCCCGAAAGCTTATTTTATTAAAAAAAAGCTAACATGCACTCATACAACGTGCGCACATACATGTGAG
GCTTGCTAAAAGTCAAGAAGCAAGCCAATAGCAAGAGTCGTCAGACTGCTGTTACCTGGGCAACCTGGTT
AGAGGTAAGGCTCAAGGCAAGAATAAATCATTCCACTGAAGAGACACAGCGTTACAGCGAGATGAGAGCA
AGAGGCGATAGTGAAGGGAGAACAAAAGAACAGCCTACCCACACTAGTGCAGATCTACCTGTTTGAGCTA
CTGATTGTTCAGTTTGATTAGATATCAGACAATTCTGCTATCTCCAATTGCATTGCTGCATGAATTCCTA
GAAATCATTTTAATCACCAAAAACTAGTAGGGACACTTGTGGCGTATATGATTCTGCCTGTTGATTGTGG
GGATCCAACAGAAAGATCATGAATGCATTGTTAATTAAGTCGGTGAGACACCCTGTTCCACCCTAGGGGC
CGTTCTGGGGAAAGAGTGCTTTCAGTCAGCTAAAGATGACTAATATGTGAACATATATTACTACACATGC
CAATTTGTACATTCTGGATAGTTACCAGCCCTGGGAAAACATCGAAAAAAATAAATCAACATAGATAAAA
TTGGCAAATCCCTTCTGGTACGATGCAGAGTGCTTGCTCTGAGAACTTGTGCATTGTGACAGAAAGCGAC
CGTTAAAAACTGAAAGTAGCATCTACAACCTGCATACATCTGTTCTTTGAAAATCCCCTGTAGGCCAAAT
TAAGCATCACGCTGTGCTCCACAGCAACACGGATGAACCGAAAACCCAGACACAAACGCACACACTTTTC
ACATAAACAAGGTTTAGTTATGCTAGCTATGCTTTTTCGTCCTCCCTTTGTCATCAGCGGCGAGTGACGT
AACACAGTTTGACCCTGGACAGCGTAAAGGGGGGGTTGGGAATGAGTGAAAGGACTGTGACATCTGCAGG
GCCAGGGGCTGATGGAGAGAGCTGAAGTGAGGGAGGTCAGAGGAGGAGGAAGGGTGGGATATTGTCCTCC
TCAGGCCCTATCCCTCTCAGACGCATTGATTTTTAACCTCTCAGCGAGAATGCCAAGCATTACACCCCTC
AAATTATGGTTCCTCACCCAACCTGTTATATTTTCCACCTGCAGATAATTACCGGTATGGCTGACGTGGA
AACCGAGACCGGCATGATTGCACAGTGGATTGTCTTTGCTATTATGGCTGCTGCTGCTATTGCTTTTGGA
GTGGCTGTGCACTTTCGGCCTTCAGAGCTGAAGAGCGCATACTATATCAACATTGCCATCTGCACTATCG
CCGCTACCGCTTACTATGCAATGGCCGTGAACTACCAGGACCTGACAATGAATGGTGAAAGGCAGGTGGT
CTACGCAAGATATATTAACTGGGTGCTGACCACACCACTGCTCCTGCTCGATCTCATCGTCATGACCAAG
ATGGGCGGAGTGATGATTTCTTGGGTCATCGGCGCAGACATTTTCATGATCGTGTTTGGTATTCTGGGCG
CCTTCGAGGATGAACACAAGTTCAAATGGGTGTACTTTATCGCTGGATGTGTGATGCAGGCAGTCCTGAC
ATACGGGATGTATAACGCCACTTGGAAAGACGATCTGAAGAAAAGCCCCGAGTACCATAGCTCCTATGTC
AGTCTGCTCGTCTTCCTGTCAATCCTCTGGGTGTTTTATCCTGTCGTGTGGGCTTTCGGGTCTGGTAGTG
GCGTGCTGTCCGTCGACAATGAGGCCATTCTCATGGGAATCCTGGATGTGCTCGCTAAGCCACTGTTTGG
AATGGGGTGCCTCATTGCCCATGAGACTATCTTCAAGATCGGTACTGGCTTTCCATTCGACCCCCATTAT
GTGGAAGTCCTGGGCGAGCGCATGCACTACGTCGATGTTGGTCCGCGCGATGGCACCCCTGTGCTGTTCC
TGCACGGTAACCCGACCTCCTCCTACGTGTGGCGCAACATCATCCCGCATGTTGCACCGACCCATCGCTG
CATTGCTCCAGACCTGATCGGTATGGGCAAATCCGACAAACCAGACCTGGGTTATTTCTTCGACGACCAC
GTCCGCTTCATGGATGCCTTCATCGAAGCCCTGGGTCTGGAAGAGGTCGTCCTGGTCATTCACGACTGGG
GCTCCGCTCTGGGTTTCCACTGGGCCAAGCGCAATCCAGAGCGCGTCAAAGGTATTGCATTTATGGAGTT
CATCCACCCTATCCCGACCTGGGACGAATGGCCAGAATTTGCCCGCGAGACCTTCCAGGCCTTCCGCACC
ACCGACGTCGGCCGCAAGCTGATCATCGATCAGAACGTTTTTATCGAGGGTACGCTGCCGATGGGTGTCG
TCCGCCCGCTGACTGAAGTCGAGATGGACCATTACCGCGAGCCGTTCCTGAATCCTGTTGACCGCGAGCC
ACTGTGGCGCTTCCCAAACGAGCTGCCAATCGCCGGTGAGCCAGCGAACATCGTCGCGCTGGTCGAAGAA
TACATGGACTGGCTGCACCAGTCCCCTGTCCCGAAGCTGCTGTTCTGGGGCACCCCAGGCGTTCTGATCC
CACCGGCCGAAGCCGCTCGCCTGGCCAAAAGCCTGCCTAACTGCAAGGCTGTGGACATCGGCCCGGGTCT
GAATCTGCTGCAAGAAGACAACCCGGACCTGATCGGCAGCGAGATCGCGCGCTGGCTGTCGACGCTCGAG
ATTTCCGGCGAGCCAACCACTAAGAGCAGGATCACCAGCGAGGGCGAGTACATCCCCCTGGACCAGATCG
ACATCAACGTGTTCTGCTACGAGAACGAGGTGCAAAGTCAGCCTATCCTGAACACAAAGGAAATGGCTCC
ACAGTCTAAGCCTCCCGAAGAGCTTGAGATGTCCAGTATGCCAAGTCCCGTGGCTCCCCTCCCTGCCAGG
ACTGAAGGAGTGATTGACATGAGGAGTATGTCATCTATTGATAGCTTCATCTCTTGCGCAACAGATTTCC
CCGAGGCTACTCGATTCTAACCGGTGGATCCTGGCCGTCGTTTTACTGTACCATCGATGATGATCCAGAC
ATGATAAGATACATTGATGAGTTTGGACAAACCACAACTAGAATGCAGTGAAAAAAATGCTTTATTTGTG
AAATTTGTGATGCTATTGCTTTATTTGTAACCATTATAAGCTGCAATAAACAAGTTAACAACAACAATTG
CATTCATTTTATGTTTCAGGTTCAGGGGGAGGTGTGGGAGGTTTTTTAAAGCAAGTAAAACCTCTACAAA
TGTGGTATGGCTGATTATGATCCTCTAGATCAGATCTGCGAAGATACGGCCACGGGTGCTCTTGATCCTG
TGGCTGATTTTGGACTGTGCTGCTCGCAGCTGCTGATGAATCACATACTTCCTCCATTTTCTTCCACTGA
TTGACTGTTATAATTTCCCTAATTTCCAGGTCAAGGTGCTGTGCATTGTGGTAATAGATGTGACATGACG
TCACTTCCAAAGGACCAATGAACATGTCTGACCAATTTCATATAATGTGAAAACGATTTTCATAGGCAGA
ATAAATAACATTTAAATTAAACTGGGCATCAGCGCAATTCAATTGGTTTGGTAATAGCAAGGGAAAATAG
AATGAAGTGATCTCCAAAAAATAAGTACTTTTTGACTGTAAATAAAATTGTAAGGAGTAAAAAGTACTTT
TTTTTCTAAAAAAATGTAATTAAGTAAAAGTAAAAGTATTGATTTTTAATTGTACTCAAGTAAAGTAAAA
ATCCCCAAAAATAATACTTAAGTACAGTAATCAAGTAAAATTACTCAAGTACTTTACACCTCTGGTTCTT
GACCCCCTACCTTCAGCAAGCCCAGCAGATCCACTAGTTCTAGAGCGGCCGCCACCGCGGTGGAGCTCCA
GCTTTTGTTCCCTTTAGTGAGGGTTAATTGCGCGCTTGGCGTAATCATGGTCATAGCTGTTTCCTGTGTG
AAATTGTTATCCGCTCACAATTCCACACAACATACGAGCCGGAAGCATAAAGTGTAAAGCCTGGGGTGCC
TAATGAGTGAGCTAACTCACATTAATTGCGTTGCGCTCACTGCCCGCTTTCCAGTCGGGAAACCTGTCGT
GCCAGCTGCATTAATGAATCGGCCAACGCGCGGGGAGAGGCGGTTTGCGTATTGGGCGCTCTTCCGCTTC
CTCGCTCACTGACTCGCTGCGCTCGGTCGTTCGGCTGCGGCGAGCGGTATCAGCTCACTCAAAGGCGGTA
ATACGGTTATCCACAGAATCAGGGGATAACGCAGGAAAGAACATGTGAGCAAAAGGCCAGCAAAAGGCCA
GGAACCGTAAAAAGGCCGCGTTGCTGGCGTTTTTCCATAGGCTCCGCCCCCCTGACGAGCATCACAAAAA
TCGACGCTCAAGTCAGAGGTGGCGAAACCCGACAGGACTATAAAGATACCAGGCGTTTCCCCCTGGAAGC
TCCCTCGTGCGCTCTCCTGTTCCGACCCTGCCGCTTACCGGATACCTGTCCGCCTTTCTCCCTTCGGGAA
GCGTGGCGCTTTCTCATAGCTCACGCTGTAGGTATCTCAGTTCGGTGTAGGTCGTTCGCTCCAAGCTGGG
CTGTGTGCACGAACCCCCCGTTCAGCCCGACCGCTGCGCCTTATCCGGTAACTATCGTCTTGAGTCCAAC
CCGGTAAGACACGACTTATCGCCACTGGCAGCAGCCACTGGTAACAGGATTAGCAGAGCGAGGTATGTAG
GCGGTGCTACAGAGTTCTTGAAGTGGTGGCCTAACTACGGCTACACTAGAAGGACAGTATTTGGTATCTG
CGCTCTGCTGAAGCCAGTTACCTTCGGAAAAAGAGTTGGTAGCTCTTGATCCGGCAAACAAACCACCGCT
GGTAGCGGTGGTTTTTTTGTTTGCAAGCAGCAGATTACGCGCAGAAAAAAAGGATCTCAAGAAGATCCTT
TGATCTTTTCTACGGGGTCTGACGCTCAGTGGAACGAAAACTCACGTTAAGGGATTTTGGTCATGAGATT
ATCAAAAAGGATCTTCACCTAGATCCTTTTAAATTAAAAATGAAGTTTTAAATCAATCTAAAGTATATAT
GAGTAAACTTGGTCTGACAGTTACCAATGCTTAATCAGTGAGGCACCTATCTCAGCGATCTGTCTATTTC
GTTCATCCATAGTTGCCTGACTCCCCGTCGTGTAGATAACTACGATACGGGAGGGCTTACCATCTGGCCC
CAGTGCTGCAATGATACCGCGAGACCCACGCTCACCGGCTCCAGATTTATCAGCAATAAACCAGCCAGCC
GGAAGGGCCGAGCGCAGAAGTGGTCCTGCAACTTTATCCGCCTCCATCCAGTCTATTAATTGTTGCCGGG
AAGCTAGAGTAAGTAGTTCGCCAGTTAATAGTTTGCGCAACGTTGTTGCCATTGCTACAGGCATCGTGGT
GTCACGCTCGTCGTTTGGTATGGCTTCATTCAGCTCCGGTTCCCAACGATCAAGGCGAGTTACATGATCC
CCCATGTTGTGCAAAAAAGCGGTTAGCTCCTTCGGTCCTCCGATCGTTGTCAGAAGTAAGTTGGCCGCAG
TGTTATCACTCATGGTTATGGCAGCACTGCATAATTCTCTTACTGTCATGCCATCCGTAAGATGCTTTTC
TGTGACTGGTGAGTACTCAACCAAGTCATTCTGAGAATAGTGTATGCGGCGACCGAGTTGCTCTTGCCCG
GCGTCAATACGGGATAATACCGCGCCACATAGCAGAACTTTAAAAGTGCTCATCATTGGAAAACGTTCTT
CGGGGCGAAAACTCTCAAGGATCTTACCGCTGTTGAGATCCAGTTCGATGTAACCCACTCGTGCACCCAA
CTGATCTTCAGCATCTTTTACTTTCACCAGCGTTTCTGGGTGAGCAAAAACAGGAAGGCAAAATGCCGCA
AAAAAGGGAATAAGGGCGACACGGAAATGTTGAATACTCATACTCTTCCTTTTTCAATATTATTGAAGCA
TTTATCAGGGTTATTGTCTCATGAGCGGATACATATTTGAATGTATTTAGAAAAATAAACAAATAGGGGT
TCCGCGCACATTTCCCCGAAAAGTG
Features (pLannotate 1.2.2; 16 found; start..end, strand, type, name):
      7..228     -  rep_origin     M13 ori (fragment) (sequence partly withheld): M13 bacteriophage origin of replication; arrow indicates direction of (+) strand synthesis
    228..515     +  CDS            tyr (fragment) (sequence partly withheld): TYRO_ORYLA - Also known as tyro. Experimental evidence at transcript level: Swiss-Prot protein existence level 2. This is a copper-containing oxidase that functions in the formation of pigments such as melanins and other polyphenolic compounds. From Oryzias latipes (Japanese rice fish) (Japanese killifish).
   3729..3748    +  promoter       ADH1 promoter (fragment): S. cerevisiae ADH1; promoter for alcohol dehydrogenase 1
  10136..11017   +  CDS            HaloTag®: modified bacterial dehalogenase that forms covalent bonds with chloroalkane derivatives
  11015..11305   +  CDS            Kcnb1 (fragment): KCNB1_RAT - Experimental evidence at protein level: Swiss-Prot protein existence level 1. Voltage-gated potassium channel that mediates transmembrane potassium transport in excitable membranes, primarily in the brain, but also in the pancreas and cardiovascular system. Contributes to the regulation of the action potential (AP) repolarization, duration and frequency of repetitive AP firing in neurons, muscle cells and endocrine cells and plays a role in homeostatic attenuation of electrical excitability throughout the brain (PubMed:10024359, PubMed:10618149, PubMed:12451110, PubMed:17379638, Pu
  11350..11484   -  polyA_signal   SV40 poly(A) signal: SV40 polyadenylation signal
  11507..11590   -  CDS            large T antigen (fragment): large T antigen from SV40 (simian virus 40)
  12156..12196   -  misc_feature   MCS (fragment): pBluescript multiple cloning site
  12209..12227   -  promoter       T3 promoter: promoter for bacteriophage T3 RNA polymerase
  12270..12292   -  protein_bind   lac operator (fragment): The lac repressor binds to the lac operator to inhibit transcription in E. coli. This inhibition can be relieved by adding lactose or isopropyl-β-D-thiogalactopyranoside (IPTG). lac repressor encoded by lacI
  12296..12326   -  promoter       lac promoter: promoter for the E. coli lac operon
  12341..12362   -  protein_bind   CAP binding site: CAP binding activates transcription in the presence of cAMP. E. coli catabolite activator protein
  12375..12467   -  CDS            lacI (fragment): lac repressor; lacI; The lac repressor binds to the lac operator to inhibit transcription in E. coli. This inhibition can be relieved by adding lactose or isopropyl-β-D-thiogalactopyranoside (IPTG).
  12650..13238   -  rep_origin     ori: high-copy-number ColE1/pMB1/pBR322/pUC origin of replication
  13409..14269   -  CDS            AmpR: β-lactamase; bla; confers resistance to ampicillin, carbenicillin, and related antibiotics
  14270..14374   -  promoter       AmpR promoter: bla
