>Addgene plasmid #119037 | pTol2-elavl3-Voltron | addgene full sequence | sequence record 230347 | Addgene NGS Result
GTAATATAGAAACGGTTATGTCGAGGTTGTTTTGTCCAGAGATGACCTTCACACAGTTACAGCCGCTCTG
CATCCACACAAATGGAGGACTTAATCGTGGACTGCATTCTTAGAAATGATCTACAAAGACAAATAATGTG
AAATCAAGAAAGGACAAAATTTAAGTAAGGGGATGAGGGAGAGAGAGAACGAGGGGCAAGGAGAAAGCAT
GGCTCCTGTCTTTTTCTGCACCCATCTGTTCGGAGTGCAGGTGGAGCTCTATTCACTCAGCTCTGCATGT
GTGTTTGGGGGGGGCAGGAAGAAAGGGAGGGCAAAAGGAAGAGTGGAGAGATGGTGGGGGCTGGAGGGAT
GGGGGGTTCTCGGTGATCTCTCCTGAAGGGGATAATGGGAGAGCAGCGCTTTGCAATGGCTGCCATGTAG
TACCCTCCCTGCACAATTAGCCAATCAGCAGCAAGCTCTGCCAGCCAGAAGGACACATAAAAGAAGAACA
TTGCAGCAGAGGCACAGAAGGAGCCTGCGAGGAGCTGGGAAATACACACACAACAGCAGAACCACAACAC
CCTCCCCTGGACACACCCTACTGGGGATCACTGCTTTTCTTTTTTTCTGAACCATCGCCCACGCCACACG
GAGAGAAATCTCTCTCTCATCATCATCCTGAAGAAAACCCCCTTATCCTCATTTTCACACTGCTGAGGAA
AACCTACAATCGCACGGGCTGAGATTTCCTGGCGAAGACTGTCCTTTTTCCTTTTTCTTTTTTTTTCTTT
TCCTTTGGAAACTGACATTTGCATTTCTCCATTCCAAGCCACGGCGTAATAATATCTGCAATCCAGCCTG
AAGACCTGCAAATCGAAGGACCTAGATCACTATCATCTTTGTACGTCAAGGATCCTGGTTACTGTACGTA
TAACCTTTCTTTCTTTTGCTCTGACCAATATGAAACACTAAAATCGATTCGAGCAGCCTCTCAGCATCAA
TTACAGTGCGTGAAAAACATTCAAATAGAGGCAGCAAATATTACATGTGAAAATACAGGCTGGCTAAATC
CAAGCTAATTTAGAAATGTGGTCAAAACGCATACTGGCACGTCTAATCGCGGATTCAGTAAACAAGATTA
ACGATTAGCCCAGTGTATAAGTCATATGATACCGGCATGCGCGAGAGCATCGCTACACCCGAGCTGGCTT
CATTTTCGGAGGAAAATCAAAACATTGCTTTCTCCTGCCGTGCGAACCATTCGTCATAAACCGTAATACG
CAACATACATTTATTACTACATCCGTTAATTAGCGATAATTAGCCGTTATTAACAAAGAGCGCTGAGGAA
TTCCTCTCAAATAGCGGAGGTGCGGCGGAGGCAGAGGGGCGTAAAAGGGCACATGCGTGCCTGGCTCAAA
AAAGGATGCTCCAGACTGAAACTCAGAGACAAAACACGATGCCTCGGAGGCTGAGAGCCCATCGAGAGGA
AAGGCAAAGAAAAGGGTCGAGTCACTCAGAGGGGGAGGGGAGATATTGTGCATCCATTGGTTTGAATTGA
AGCAGGCAGAATAAAAATCCTTGCGATTATGCTTCGTGAGAGATCGCGAGAGAGGAAAAGGCTAAATGCC
ACGTATGCAAATGGATAAATGTCATCTATTTCTTCGCGAGTAGACATTTTGTGGACAACGAGAGTGTAAA
TAAGCGATATGAGGGGAATACAAAGGCCTTGAGGGAAAGCGTTTTGGGCGTGTCTTGTCGAAAAGAAGAC
AGCGATGGCACGCGCTCAGAACCACCATCTTCACGTAGACAATCCGCGTGAAAACAATAACAAAACTGCT
CATTTTAACACGAGCAGGTGTTTGAAACCACCCAAAAAAGATTGTCTAAAATATTAAGATTAATTAATGA
CGTTTAAATGTCCAGGCCTGATATAAATGAAGCGTGTAGTAAGAGTAATCGCCTTTGTTTCTTTTCAGAG
ATACGTTTTCAGAGATTCAGGGAATTATATCTTCAATAAAATAATGTTTGATTTCATTATTTTAAAGCTT
TTTAAGAAGTAAAAATACACATTATTCATTTACATTTTATTTTATTTAAAGGCCTATGGTCTTGAAAATA
ATAAGTGGAATATATAGGCTATATATTCGTCTAAGGACAGCCGGTGTTATTTTATAGTGACCTCAGACAA
AAGCCGAGACAAAACGAGGCGCTTGCCTTTCATTTTAATCCTTAATAGACGGTGTGATGAATGAATGAAT
GAATGAATAAATGAATGAATGACGGGCCCTTCGGCATGTTGTTCCGCAGTCCTCCGTGAGCACGAGTCTC
TACCGCAGTGCCAAGCACATAAAACCGTTGAGTCAGATAACCTTCTCCAGGCGCGTATACACAATTCAAG
GACAAGCACATCACAACTATACACAACACAACACAACCGCCTAAACGCACGAGCTCATCAATCGCAATTT
AAAGGCATGTCAGTCAAAGAAAAAGGCGGCGTTATTTAAAACCAATGTTCAACAATATTTGTATGCTGAC
TAGCCCGGGCGCGCACGCTATAAGATCACAAGGCCTTGTTTTTTCCCTTTATTCAAAATATCATTAATTA
TTACAGGTCATAAAACAAAACAATGCGAATTACAATGATTTAAAGACTATTGATTTAACAATAATCAGTT
AATTATAGAATAATATTATAATATTTTACATACAAATGAAAGATGACATTATTTGATGACATTGTAATTA
AAATATATGCAATATATTTTTACGTTTTTATTAATTAGGCTATTACTATTATTATAATTATCATTATTTT
TATTATTATTATTATTATTATTAAATAGTCTTGCGAAATAAGAGTGAAGGCAGTTGCAATGTTCATTGTT
CCCGGAGAGTCCCGCAGCCTCTGGCCTCAACACAAAGCGCTACTGTTTACATTAATATTCATAGTGCTGC
CATGGTCTCTGTAGAGGAGGAACGGGTGGCTCTTTTGTTCGCTAGTGTCAATACGTTTATTCAGCAAAAA
GCAGCTCGGATTTGTGAATGCCCAACAAGCACACGCGCACTCCAATCAAAGGACGAGAGGATAACGATTT
TAAACGATTCGCAAACGTGTTTATTTGTAAAGACGACATCAAGAGCTTAATGTCCACTTGAAAAGAAATA
AATATGCCCGCGGCGCCAAGGATATTTTGAATGTAGTCGTTCATGGTGAGCCACTCCCGAATTCAGCACT
CTGGAGAGCGACCAAAGAGGAATAGCGGAATAGCAACTACTTGAGCCATTTCTCTCCGTTTGATGGCGTT
CATGATTAAAAATATAATCACGTGATTTTTTATACATATATAAATATATACATAAAGTAACGCTTTCCTT
TTGAGAATACATAAATATTTATTCGCGTGATAAATCAATGATCTTATATTTATTTGCACGACCGAAATTA
GCCAAATTCACCAATTAAAAAAAAAATAAGCCAACAAAAAAGAAGGGTTTATCCGTTCAATTTTGACTTG
TGTCCTGTTGTTTTACAGCTGCCACTGTGATCCCTTAAGCTGCAGTGAGAGTGTGGCTAATGCCTTTTGT
TTAAGATAATCCTGTAATCTGTTACCGAAACGGCCTATTGACAAGCCGGCATTCACATTTCAGTCAGGAG
GCCCGTCCAGACATGTACATTTATGAATTACGAATGATAAAATTAAGATCTGCATTAGGCGTCAGAAATG
TCACGAACACCCATTCATTTCCCACAGCCAATAATGGATCATGCTGGGAAGCGCTATCCTCGCAGTCTCA
AAATTAATGTTGACATGTTGCGTAGAGCTACAGATTAGATCAGCCATATGCTTTATGTGTTTACCTCAGC
GGATCTTCAGCAAGATGTGTTTATTTTAAGAAAATGGCTTCCTCGCTGCCTGCACAGGGGCATTAAGGAA
GTGACGTGAGCGTCCTCACAGTCAAATTACTTTATCTCATGCTGCTTTCAGGCCTCTGCTTATTTTATTA
TTATTATTTTAAATTAGGGGGAATCACGGTGGCGTTGTGGGTAGGGTAGCGCGATCACCTTACAGCAAGA
AGGTCGCTGGTTCGAGCTCTGGCTGGGTCAGTTGGCATTTCTGTGTGGAGTTTAAATTGAATTGAAATTG
AATAAACTAAATTGGCCCTAGTGTATGTGTGTGAATGTAAGTGTGCATGGGTGTTTCCCAGTGTTGGGTT
TGACTGGAAGAGCATCCGCTTCGTAAAACATATGCTGGATAAGTTGGCGGTTCATTTCACTGTGGTGACC
GCTGATTAATAAAGGGACTAAGCTGAAAATGAAATGAATTAATACATTTTAAATGAGCTTTTGCTGACAT
GTTTATGATTACAAATAGTGAAATTGTATGTTAATTTACGATAAGTGCATTGTTCTAAATTCATTTTTAT
GTAGCAGCTGGTTTTTCTTCCATTTGTGTCATTCAACAGAACATTTTTCTAAAAAAGTGAACTTAAATTT
TCTCCTCCCTCTGACAAGGCTTGATGGTAATTTCAGCCGACTCTAATTACAGACTCACTAAAAGGAATCG
GTGCAGTCATTTATCTTTATCAGCGCGCTGGTGGGAAGGTAATAGGTTTTGCTTATGAGTTGTTTGCGTG
CGAGTCTGGGTCCTTGTGTAGGCGATGCTGATGCACTGCATTAAATATTGAGGGAGAAGTCGCTCAAAAA
TAGCAAAGTACAGGCTGGGGCAGGAACGTCAAAGCCCGCTCAGTGGCCACGTTTCTTGTTTCGTAAGTCC
TATTTTTAATAGCGATAATTCAGGCTCAGTAGAAGGAACTCCAGCACTATAAGCAGTCTCTCGCCTGTCT
CGGCGAGTTATGTATTTTGGGATGAAGTGCTCTTCCACCTCTACCTCTGCTGTGCTGGCGCCAGTATCTG
GGCTGTAAGATAGTGTACGTGTCAGTCTGTGTGGCCGAAGAGCCTGTGTGTTGTGTAACTCACTACATTC
GTCGCTGTGGATGGCTGACTTGCCATGGGGAGGTTTACTTCAGTTCACGAATCACATTCGCCACGATCTT
GTCACTTTGTGTCAAGACTCGCTCTCTGTGTGTCAACAGCTCTGCTGTTTGAGGTTGAAATTCTGAACTT
GAGATATATCCCAGGATATATTAGGGCTACTGCCAACGGAAAAAGCAAATGGTGCCATGGCCATTTGATT
GATCAAACAAACACCCTTTTGCTTGGGTGACAGTGAAATGTCAGATCCATGTTTGTACTGCTTTAATAAC
TTGCCTCTCTGAGCTTTCTCCTTGTCAGTGTCAATTTGCCTGAGATATAAATTCCGGTTGCCCCGAAAGC
TTATTTTATTAAAAAAAAGCTAACATGCACTCATACAACGTGCGCACATACATGTGAGGCTTGCTAAAAG
TCAAGAAGCAAGCCAATAGCAAGAGTCGTCAGACTGCTGTTACCTGGGCAACCTGGTTAGAGGTAAGGCT
CAAGGCAAGAATAAATCATTCCACTGAAGAGACACAGCGTTACAGCGAGATGAGAGCAAGAGGCGATAGT
GAAGGGAGAACAAAAGAACAGCCTACCCACACTAGTGCAGATCTACCTGTTTGAGCTACTGATTGTTCAG
TTTGATTAGATATCAGACAATTCTGCTATCTCCAATTGCATTGCTGCATGAATTCCTAGAAATCATTTTA
ATCACCAAAAACTAGTAGGGACACTTGTGGCGTATATGATTCTGCCTGTTGATTGTGGGGATCCAACAGA
AAGATCATGAATGCATTGTTAATTAAGTCGGTGAGACACCCTGTTCCACCCTAGGGGCCGTTCTGGGGAA
AGAGTGCTTTCAGTCAGCTAAAGATGACTAATATGTGAACATATATTACTACACATGCCAATTTGTACAT
TCTGGATAGTTACCAGCCCTGGGAAAACATCGAAAAAAATAAATCAACATAGATAAAATTGGCAAATCCC
TTCTGGTACGATGCAGAGTGCTTGCTCTGAGAACTTGTGCATTGTGACAGAAAGCGACCGTTAAAAACTG
AAAGTAGCATCTACAACCTGCATACATCTGTTCTTTGAAAATCCCCTGTAGGCCAAATTAAGCATCACGC
TGTGCTCCACAGCAACACGGATGAACCGAAAACCCAGACACAAACGCACACACTTTTCACATAAACAAGG
TTTAGTTATGCTAGCTATGCTTTTTCGTCCTCCCTTTGTCATCAGCGGCGAGTGACGTAACACAGTTTGA
CCCTGGACAGCGTAAAGGGGGGGTTGGGAATGAGTGAAAGGACTGTGACATCTGCAGGGCCAGGGGCTGA
TGGAGAGAGCTGAAGTGAGGGAGGTCAGAGGAGGAGGAAGGGTGGGATATTGTCCTCCTCAGGCCCTATC
CCTCTCAGACGCATTGATTTTTAACCTCTCAGCGAGAATGCCAAGCATTACACCCCTCAAATTATGGTTC
CTCACCCAACCTGTTATATTTTCCACCTGCAGATAATTACCGGTGCCATCATGGCTGACGTGGAAACCGA
GACCGGCATGATTGCACAGTGGATTGTCTTTGCTATTATGGCTGCTGCTGCTATTGCTTTTGGAGTGGCT
GTGCACTTTCGGCCTTCAGAGCTGAAGAGCGCATACTATATCAACATTGCCATCTGCACTATCGCCGCTA
CCGCTTACTATGCAATGGCCGTGAACTACCAGGACCTGACAATGAATGGTGAAAGGCAGGTGGTCTACGC
AAGATATATTAACTGGGTGCTGACCACACCACTGCTCCTGCTCGATCTCATCGTCATGACCAAGATGGGC
GGAGTGATGATTTCTTGGGTCATCGGCGCAGACATTTTCATGATCGTGTTTGGTATTCTGGGCGCCTTCG
AGGATGAACACAAGTTCAAATGGGTGTACTTTATCGCTGGATGTGTGATGCAGGCAGTCCTGACATACGG
GATGTATAACGCCACTTGGAAAGACGATCTGAAGAAAAGCCCCGAGTACCATAGCTCCTATGTCAGTCTG
CTCGTCTTCCTGTCAATCCTCTGGGTGTTTTATCCTGTCGTGTGGGCTTTCGGGTCTGGTAGTGGCGTGC
TGTCCGTCGACAATGAGGCCATTCTCATGGGAATCCTGGATGTGCTCGCTAAGCCACTGTTTGGAATGGG
GTGCCTCATTGCCCATGAGACTATCTTCAAGATCGGTACTGGCTTTCCATTCGACCCCCATTATGTGGAA
GTCCTGGGCGAGCGCATGCACTACGTCGATGTTGGTCCGCGCGATGGCACCCCTGTGCTGTTCCTGCACG
GTAACCCGACCTCCTCCTACGTGTGGCGCAACATCATCCCGCATGTTGCACCGACCCATCGCTGCATTGC
TCCAGACCTGATCGGTATGGGCAAATCCGACAAACCAGACCTGGGTTATTTCTTCGACGACCACGTCCGC
TTCATGGATGCCTTCATCGAAGCCCTGGGTCTGGAAGAGGTCGTCCTGGTCATTCACGACTGGGGCTCCG
CTCTGGGTTTCCACTGGGCCAAGCGCAATCCAGAGCGCGTCAAAGGTATTGCATTTATGGAGTTCATCCG
CCCTATCCCGACCTGGGACGAATGGCCAGAATTTGCCCGCGAGACCTTCCAGGCCTTCCGCACCACCGAC
GTCGGCCGCAAGCTGATCATCGATCAGAACGTTTTTATCGAGGGTACGCTGCCGATGGGTGTCGTCCGCC
CGCTGACTGAAGTCGAGATGGACCATTACCGCGAGCCGTTCCTGAATCCTGTTGACCGCGAGCCACTGTG
GCGCTTCCCAAACGAGCTGCCAATCGCCGGTGAGCCAGCGAACATCGTCGCGCTGGTCGAAGAATACATG
GACTGGCTGCACCAGTCCCCTGTCCCGAAGCTGCTGTTCTGGGGCACCCCAGGCGTTCTGATCCCACCGG
CCGAAGCCGCTCGCCTGGCCAAAAGCCTGCCTAACTGCAAGGCTGTGGACATCGGCCCGGGTCTGAATCT
GCTGCAAGAAGACAACCCGGACCTGATCGGCAGCGAGATCGCGCGCTGGCTGTCGACGCTCGAGATTTCC
GGCGAGCCAACCACTAAGAGCAGGATCACCAGCGAGGGCGAGTACATCCCCCTGGACCAGATCGACATCA
ACGTGTTCTGCTACGAGAACGAGGTGTAACCGGTGGATCCTGGCCGTCGTTTTACTGTACCATCGATGAT
GATCCAGACATGATAAGATACATTGATGAGTTTGGACAAACCACAACTAGAATGCAGTGAAAAAAATGCT
TTATTTGTGAAATTTGTGATGCTATTGCTTTATTTGTAACCATTATAAGCTGCAATAAACAAGTTAACAA
CAACAATTGCATTCATTTTATGTTTCAGGTTCAGGGGGAGGTGTGGGAGGTTTTTTAAAGCAAGTAAAAC
CTCTACAAATGTGGTATGGCTGATTATGATCCTCTAGATCAGATCTGCGAAGATACGGCCACGGGTGCTC
TTGATCCTGTGGCTGATTTTGGACTGTGCTGCTCGCAGCTGCTGATGAATCACATACTTCCTCCATTTTC
TTCCACTGATTGACTGTTATAATTTCCCTAATTTCCAGGTCAAGGTGCTGTGCATTGTGGTAATAGATGT
GACATGACGTCACTTCCAAAGGACCAATGAACATGTCTGACCAATTTCATATAATGTGAAAACGATTTTC
ATAGGCAGAATAAATAACATTTAAATTAAACTGGGCATCAGCGCAATTCAATTGGTTTGGTAATAGCAAG
GGAAAATAGAATGAAGTGATCTCCAAAAAATAAGTACTTTTTGACTGTAAATAAAATTGTAAGGAGTAAA
AAGTACTTTTTTTTCTAAAAAAATGTAATTAAGTAAAAGTAAAAGTATTGATTTTTAATTGTACTCAAGT
AAAGTAAAAATCCCCAAAAATAATACTTAAGTACAGTAATCAAGTAAAATTACTCAAGTACTTTACACCT
CTGGTTCTTGACCCCCTACCTTCAGCAAGCCCAGCAGATCCACTAGTTCTAGAGCGGCCGCCACCGCGGT
GGAGCTCCAGCTTTTGTTCCCTTTAGTGAGGGTTAATTGCGCGCTTGGCGTAATCATGGTCATAGCTGTT
TCCTGTGTGAAATTGTTATCCGCTCACAATTCCACACAACATACGAGCCGGAAGCATAAAGTGTAAAGCC
TGGGGTGCCTAATGAGTGAGCTAACTCACATTAATTGCGTTGCGCTCACTGCCCGCTTTCCAGTCGGGAA
ACCTGTCGTGCCAGCTGCATTAATGAATCGGCCAACGCGCGGGGAGAGGCGGTTTGCGTATTGGGCGCTC
TTCCGCTTCCTCGCTCACTGACTCGCTGCGCTCGGTCGTTCGGCTGCGGCGAGCGGTATCAGCTCACTCA
AAGGCGGTAATACGGTTATCCACAGAATCAGGGGATAACGCAGGAAAGAACATGTGAGCAAAAGGCCAGC
AAAAGGCCAGGAACCGTAAAAAGGCCGCGTTGCTGGCGTTTTTCCATAGGCTCCGCCCCCCTGACGAGCA
TCACAAAAATCGACGCTCAAGTCAGAGGTGGCGAAACCCGACAGGACTATAAAGATACCAGGCGTTTCCC
CCTGGAAGCTCCCTCGTGCGCTCTCCTGTTCCGACCCTGCCGCTTACCGGATACCTGTCCGCCTTTCTCC
CTTCGGGAAGCGTGGCGCTTTCTCATAGCTCACGCTGTAGGTATCTCAGTTCGGTGTAGGTCGTTCGCTC
CAAGCTGGGCTGTGTGCACGAACCCCCCGTTCAGCCCGACCGCTGCGCCTTATCCGGTAACTATCGTCTT
GAGTCCAACCCGGTAAGACACGACTTATCGCCACTGGCAGCAGCCACTGGTAACAGGATTAGCAGAGCGA
GGTATGTAGGCGGTGCTACAGAGTTCTTGAAGTGGTGGCCTAACTACGGCTACACTAGAAGAACAGTATT
TGGTATCTGCGCTCTGCTGAAGCCAGTTACCTTCGGAAAAAGAGTTGGTAGCTCTTGATCCGGCAAACAA
ACCACCGCTGGTAGCGGTGGTTTTTTTGTTTGCAAGCAGCAGATTACGCGCAGAAAAAAAGGATCTCAAG
AAGATCCTTTGATCTTTTCTACGGGGTCTGACGCTCAGTGGAACGAAAACTCACGTTAAGGCATTTTGGT
CATGAGATTATCAAAAAGGATCTTCACCTAGATCCTTTTAAATTAAAAATGAAGTTTTAAATCAATCTAA
AGTATATATGAGTAAACTTGGTCTGACAGTTACCAATGCTTAATCAGTGAGGCACCTATCTCAGCGATCT
GTCTATTTCGTTCATCCATAGTTGCCTGACTCCCCGTCGTGTAGATAACTACGATACGGGAGGGCTTACC
ATCTGGCCCCAGTGCTGCAATGATACCGCGAGACCCACGCTCACCGGCTCCAGATTTATCAGCAATAAAC
CAGCCAGCCGGAAGGGCCGAGCGCAGAAGTGGTCCTGCAACTTTATCCGCCTCCATCCAGTCTATTAATT
GTTGCCGGGAAGCTAGAGTAAGTAGTTCGCCAGTTAATAGTTTGCGCAACGTTGTTGCCATTGCTACAGG
CATCGTGGTGTCACGCTCGTCGTTTGGTATGGCTTCATTCAGCTCCGGTTCCCAACGATCAAGGCGAGTT
ACATGATCCCCCATGTTGTGCAAAAAAGCGGTTAGCTCCTTCGGTCCTCCGATCGTTGTCAGAAGTAAGT
TGGCCGCAGTGTTATCACTCATGGTTATGGCAGCACTGCATAATTCTCTTACTGTCATGCCATCCGTAAG
ATGCTTTTCTGTGACTGGTGAGTACTCAACCAAGTCATTCTGAGAATAGTGTATGCGGCGACCGAGTTGC
TCTTGCCCGGCGTCAATACGGGATAATACCGCGCCACATAGCAGAACTTTAAAAGTGCTCATCATTGGAA
AACGTTCTTCGGGGCGAAAACTCTCAAGGATCTTACCGCTGTTGAGATCCAGTTCGATGTAACCCACTCG
TGCACCCAACTGATCTTCAGCATCTTTTACTTTCACCAGCGTTTCTGGGTGAGCAAAAACAGGAAGGCAA
AATGCCGCAAAAAAGGGAATAAGGGCGACACGGAAATGTTGAATACTCATACTCTTCCTTTTTCAATATT
ATTGAAGCATTTATCAGGGTTATTGTCTCATGAGCGGATACATATTTGAATGTATTTAGAAAAATAAACA
AATAGGGGTTCCGCGCACATTTCCCCGAAAAGTGCCACCTAAATTGTAAGCGTTAATATTTTGTTAAAAT
TCGCGTTAAATTTTTGTTAAATCAGCTCATTTTTTAACCAATAGGCCGAAATCGGCAAAATCCCTTATAA
ATCAAAAGAATAGACCGAGATAGGGT
[37 nt withheld, positions 11367-11403]
AAAGAACGTGGACTCCAACGTCAAAGG
[32 nt withheld, positions 11431-11462]
GCTGGCTAAGAACTCATCAGCCTCCCCGGTCCATCTACCCACGTACCAATGCACCAATTGGCCACAATGA
CGGCTACTACATGGTGCCATTCCTTCCTCTTTATAGGAATGGAGACTACCTCCTGTCCAACAATGCTCTT
GGATACGAGTACGCCTACCTGTTGGACCCAGGTCATTGCACAACACCAGAAATGCCCTCTGATCTGCAAA
AGACGTGAATATCTGTTCAGACACCCATATCCACTCTGTTCCACACAGGTCAGAGGTTTGTCCAGGAGTT
CTTGACAGAGGTGTAAAAAGTACTCAAAAATTTTACTCAAGTGAAAGTACAAGTACTTAGGGAAAATTTT
ACTCAATTAAAAGTAAAAGTATCTGGCTAGAATCTTACTTGAGTAAAAGTAAAAAAGTACTCCATTAAAA
TTGTACTTGAGTATTAAGGAAGTAAAAGTAAAAGCAAGAAAGAAAACTAGAGATTCTTGTTTAAGCTTCC
CGGGTGTCGACGAATTCTCGAGCTCTATTCCTAAAGACCTTGGGTGACCAAAATCTTATTTTAATAAATA
AAACTGTTTATTAAAACTTTTTTGTTTCAAAGAACCATATGTATAGTGAAATTTATAAAAATATCAATTT
TTAAAAAGCTGGTGTACTCATTTATGTTATGAACTCTAAAACCATATACTGACTGCAAGTGATGATGTAT
AGAGTGATGTTTACGAGTAAACATATTTAGTTGTATACATCCTACTGAGCACATTTTGATGTATGAAATA
ACATTACAAGCTTTATCCAAATTAAGCCATTTTAAAACACTGCCAATTGAAAATACAAATCCTGGAAAAA
ATCGTCTTTAGCGCAGTCATTTGAGCCATCCTAATCCGTTACCTCAGACCATAATAAGAAGGGATAACAC
TAGCTGTAGCAATGGAACACATCTGTTTCACACAATCATATCTCCTGCGCCGGTGCTAAGCAGATTCAGC
GTGATCATAACATGCTTTCCACTCATAAATGTAAATTTACAATTTGCACATGTAAAACAGACACTTTTGA
GATATTGGATAAAAAAACAAGAGTATATTGCTTAGTTTCATCCACCAGTCATCCCCACAGCGTTTGGAAG
GCCATAAAAAGTGTCTAAAATCAATGATCATTGAAAGAGCACAAGAGAGACTCTTACGCTGTAATGCCAC
TGGGGACAAAAGTGACAGTCTCTTAATGGGCTCTTCTGGAGGGGCTCCTGAACATTAAAAATTATCAGCG
AAATTACCGAAAGAGCTTCAAGCAACTGGCATGCTTGATCCTCTGCGTCGGGGCGGTGAATAGGTGCTTC
AGATGCCCTCTTACCCACGGGCTGGATTCAGCTGCCCCGCTACCAGCGGAGACCCCCTAATGAGCCTCTG
CAATTAAGTTTATTCATGTTAAGTGTGAACGGGGTGCGTGCGGAACTGTGGGCAGCTAACAGACCTGGGT
TCTTTGTGCCACAAGTGCTGCCTTTATTCGGCTCACAAAGCAGAAAACAACACCCGCACCTATAATGGCG
CCCTCGGCTGGGTCTAAGAAACGTGGCGAGTTGACAGAGCAGAGTGGGCGGGGTTAAGACAGACTGACAG
CGGGACCCATCTCCATCCTCTTATTAACGCTTAACGAGTGCCTTCCTCATGCAATATTCATCGCCACTAA
TATCATCCAAGCTCTGAGCTGAGCTGGCCACTTATGTAAGGCAATTATGTAAAATATCAGACAGGGCCCA
CACTCAGAATCTGACTGGGGTAGAGACGCGGGACGAGAACCGAGAGCAAGAACTGAAAGTGAAAGTGACC
ACTAAAGGGAGGAGAGGACAGAGGGGCAGGATGTGTCAAGATTACCAGAGAACACTTGGCCAGAAATGCG
CAACCATTGGAGCTCTCCGGATTACCCAAAGGTTAACGAGTTTGAACGCCTCTGCCCACTCGCCCATCTC
TGATGGTTTCCCAAGAACTCCTCAAGCAAAATATATATAATTGTGTGTATTATGCACAGACACGAGAAAA
TGCTGTTTTTCTGATCTGCATTACAGCACATTTGCCCGCCAACGACAATACCACCCACTCGGTACCTCGC
TGACTCCTGATGCCTGATACCTGCGCGGTGACTGTCTACAATCTGCATAATCAAGAGAAGTTGTGTTGAA
GACGAGCGCCACACAACCGTTTCCACAAGGTCACCCAAGGCCGGTGCAGATGTAGGTGAGGTCTCCATAA
ACAGACTGAAATAAACACATCCTCCGCTGGGAACAACAACCCCCTCACGCCTCATGCATTTCCATAAGCC
TACATGCATCTCTTCCAACTTATGGAGACTCGCACCTACCAACATCCGCACAACAAAGATATACAGAGCG
CGCTCCCTCAGGTCAAGGCCCTGTGGGGGTCTGTGCAGAAATAGGTCATTTGTCACACATCAAGTCCTGG
GGCAGGAGATGCATTATAGATGAGACCAAACAGCCTGTCTCGGTGAGCTCTACCCACTCCCTGAGACTAG
AAATGGGGGAAGGGAGCTTGAGATAACAACCGCTGCAATCACTGTGTCGATGTTTAATATCAGCACCAAC
CGGGAACAATAAGGAGATGGGTGCATTCATGTTCACATCTTACCAGTCAAGTATCATCGAACCGGCTTGA
TAACCACACCTCGTGTAATAGCTGAGCAGATAGTTGTCATTTTAAAGCGTTGGCCTTTGTCGATTATGTA
ATGCGCACATTCAACACATG
Features (pLannotate 1.2.2; 16 found; start..end, strand, type, name):
    753..772     +  promoter       ADH1 promoter (fragment): S. cerevisiae ADH1; promoter for alcohol dehydrogenase 1
   7172..8053    +  CDS            HaloTag®: modified bacterial dehalogenase that forms covalent bonds with chloroalkane derivatives
   8066..8125    +  CDS            KCNJ2 (fragment): KCNJ2_HUMAN - Also known as IRK1. Experimental evidence at protein level: Swiss-Prot protein existence level 1. Probably participates in establishing action potential waveform and excitability of neuronal and muscle tissues. Inward rectifier potassium channels are characterized by a greater tendency to allow potassium to flow into the cell rather than out of it. Their voltage dependence is regulated by the concentration of extracellular potassium; as external potassium is raised, the voltage range of the channel opening shifts to more positive voltages. The inward rectification is mainly due t
   8191..8325    -  polyA_signal   SV40 poly(A) signal: SV40 polyadenylation signal
   8348..8431    -  CDS            large T antigen (fragment): large T antigen from SV40 (simian virus 40)
   8997..9037    -  misc_feature   MCS (fragment): pBluescript multiple cloning site
   9050..9068    -  promoter       T3 promoter: promoter for bacteriophage T3 RNA polymerase
   9111..9133    -  protein_bind   lac operator (fragment): The lac repressor binds to the lac operator to inhibit transcription in E. coli. This inhibition can be relieved by adding lactose or isopropyl-β-D-thiogalactopyranoside (IPTG). lac repressor encoded by lacI
   9137..9167    -  promoter       lac promoter: promoter for the E. coli lac operon
   9182..9203    -  protein_bind   CAP binding site: CAP binding activates transcription in the presence of cAMP. E. coli catabolite activator protein
   9216..9308    -  CDS            lacI (fragment): lac repressor; lacI; The lac repressor binds to the lac operator to inhibit transcription in E. coli. This inhibition can be relieved by adding lactose or isopropyl-β-D-thiogalactopyranoside (IPTG).
   9491..10079   -  rep_origin     ori: high-copy-number ColE1/pMB1/pBR322/pUC origin of replication
  10250..11110   -  CDS            AmpR: β-lactamase; bla; confers resistance to ampicillin, carbenicillin, and related antibiotics
  11111..11215   -  promoter       AmpR promoter: bla
  11241..11462   -  rep_origin     M13 ori (fragment) (sequence partly withheld): M13 bacteriophage origin of replication; arrow indicates direction of (+) strand synthesis
  11462..11749   +  CDS            tyr (fragment) (sequence partly withheld): TYRO_ORYLA - Also known as tyro. Experimental evidence at transcript level: Swiss-Prot protein existence level 2. This is a copper-containing oxidase that functions in the formation of pigments such as melanins and other polyphenolic compounds. From Oryzias latipes (Japanese rice fish) (Japanese killifish).
