[The description below was written by a language model from this plasmid's Addgene catalogue record and pLannotate feature annotations shown in this document.]
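Description:
pTol2-elavl3-Voltron is a zebrafish expression plasmid of about 14 kb, built on the pTol2-elavl3 backbone for pan-neuronal expression of the voltage indicator Voltron. It is propagated in E. coli on a pBluescript-type bacterial backbone, with a high-copy ColE1/pUC origin, an ampicillin resistance gene (β-lactamase) under its own promoter, a partial M13/f1 origin, and remnants of the lac promoter/operator, a T3 promoter and a multiple cloning site. The backbone name indicates a Tol2 transposon vector, normally used for transposase-mediated integration into the fish genome. The annotation tool does not label Tol2 arms as such. The short match to medaka tyrosinase beside the bacterial backbone probably reflects the medaka origin of Tol2 rather than a functional gene, though this is an inference.

The synthetic Voltron insert was placed by Gibson assembly at an AgeI site downstream of the elavl3 promoter, which drives expression broadly in neurons. This promoter presumably accounts for the long unannotated stretch upstream of the coding region; the tiny yeast ADH1 promoter hit within it is most likely spurious. Only part of the indicator is annotated: a HaloTag domain, the self-labelling dehalogenase that covalently captures chloroalkane-linked fluorescent dyes, followed by an SV40 polyadenylation signal region. The voltage-sensing portion upstream of HaloTag is not annotated.

The two sequence records differ after HaloTag. The repository's sequencing result (14,212 nt) shows a short KCNJ2 (Kir2.1)-derived fragment, whereas the depositor sequence (14,393 nt) shows a longer Kcnb1 (Kv2.1)-derived fragment. Such channel segments are typically used as trafficking or soma-targeting motifs. Which C-terminal tag the distributed plasmid carries should therefore be checked. The construct is intended for making transgenic or transiently expressing fish for dye-based in vivo voltage imaging.
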