Addgene plasmid #119037: pTol2-elavl3-Voltron
Purpose: Pan neuronal expression of Voltron in zebrafish
Depositing lab: Eric Schreiter. Depositing organization: HHMI, Janelia Research Campus. Publication: Bright and photostable chemigenetic indicators for extended in vivo voltage imaging. Abdelfattah AS, Kawashima T, Singh A, Novak O, Liu H, Shuai Y, Huang YC, Campagnola L, Seeman SC, Yu J, Zheng J, Grimm JB, Patel R, Friedrich J, Mensh BD, Paninski L, Macklin JJ, Murphy GJ, Podgorski K, Lin BJ, Chen TW, Turner GC, Liu Z, Koyama M, Svoboda K, Ahrens MB, Lavis LD, Schreiter ER. Science. 2019 Aug 1. pii: science.aav6416. doi: 10.1126/science.aav6416. PubMed 31371562.
Backbone
  Vector backbone: pTol2-elavl3
  Vector type: Zebrafish expression
Growth in bacteria
  Bacterial resistance: Ampicillin, 100 μg/mL
  Growth temperature: 37°C
  Growth strain: DH5alpha
  Copy number: High Copy
Gene/Insert
  Gene/Insert name: Voltron
  Species: Synthetic
  Promoter: elavl3
  Cloning method: Gibson Cloning
  Sequencing primers: 5′ Unknown
Terms and licenses: Academic/Nonprofit Terms; Industry Terms: Not Available to Industry
Depositor comments: 5' cloning site: AgeI, 3' cloning site: AgeI
How to cite: pTol2-elavl3-Voltron was a gift from Eric Schreiter (Addgene plasmid # 119037 ; http://n2t.net/addgene:119037 ; RRID:Addgene_119037)
